Addgene plasmid #102562: pCH1/RAD51o
Purpose: Express Human RAD51 protein codon optimzed for E.coli and the E.coli GorE Operon
Depositing lab: Maria Spies. Depositing organization: University of Iowa. Publication: Tyrosine phosphorylation stimulates activity of human RAD51 recombinase through altered nucleoprotein filament dynamics. Subramanyam S, Ismail M, Bhattacharya I, Spies M. Proc Natl Acad Sci U S A. 2016 Oct 11;113(41):E6045-E6054. Epub 2016 Sep 26. 10.1073/pnas.1604807113 PubMed 27671650.
Backbone
  Vector backbone: pCOLADuet-1
  Backbone manufacturer: Novagen.EMD Millipore
  Backbone size w/o insert (bp): 3719
  Total vector size (bp): 6645
  Vector type: Bacterial Expression
Growth in bacteria
  Bacterial resistance: Kanamycin, 50 μg/mL
  Growth temperature: 37°C
  Growth strain: DH5alpha
  Growth instructions: we use the plasmid to express RAD51 in E.coli Acella cells (Edge Bio) which have a RecA deletion that is required for purification.
  Copy number: Low Copy
Gene/Insert 1
  Gene/Insert name: Homo sapiens RAD51 homolog (RecA homolog, E. coli) (S. cerevisiae) (RAD51), transcript variant 1 (alt names: RAD51; DNA repair protein RAD51 homolog 1; RAD51A)
  Species: H. sapiens (human), Synthetic
  Insert size (bp): 1020
  Mutation: Codon optimized for E.coli Expression
  GenBank ID: NM_002875.4
  Entrez Gene: RAD51 (a.k.a. BRCC5, FANCR, HRAD51, HsRad51, HsT16930, MRMV2, RAD51A, RECA)
  Promoter: T7
  Cloning method: Restriction Enzyme; 5′ cloning site NcoI (not destroyed); 3′ cloning site NotI (not destroyed)
  Sequencing primers: 5′ TCAGAGCCGCTCAGACCATAGC; 3′ TCGCACCGGCAAAACGCAG
Gene/Insert 2
  Gene/Insert name: E. coli groE operon (alt names: GroE; GroEL; GroES)
  Species: E. Coli
  Insert size (bp): 1986
  GenBank ID: X07850
  Promoter: T7
  Cloning method: Restriction Enzyme; 5′ cloning site NdeI (not destroyed); 3′ cloning site BglII (not destroyed)
  Sequencing primers: 5′ cgtattgtacacggccgcataatcg; 3′ GCTAGTTATTGCTCAGCGG
Terms and licenses: Academic/Nonprofit Terms; Industry Terms: Not Available to Industry
Depositor comments: This plasmid was specifically designed to allow high levels of RAD51 expression in E.coli along with the ability to incorporate non-natural amino acids using amber suppressor technology. It was used to incorporate an artificial amino acid to mimic tyrosine phosphorylation (published in Subramanyam S, et. al. (2016). Proceedings of the National Academy of Sciences 113(41):E6045-E6054).
How to cite: pCH1/RAD51o was a gift from Maria Spies (Addgene plasmid # 102562 ; http://n2t.net/addgene:102562 ; RRID:Addgene_102562)
