[The description below was written by a language model from this plasmid's Addgene catalogue record and the feature table of its GenBank file; any pLannotate feature table in this document was generated separately and was not available to it.]
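Description:
pCH1/RAD51o is a 6,645 bp bacterial co-expression plasmid built on the pCOLADuet-1 backbone, a dual-cassette T7 vector for E. coli. It replicates from the ColA origin (listed as low copy), is selected with kanamycin through a KanR gene, and carries its own lacI repressor gene. Each of the two expression cassettes has a T7 promoter followed by a lac operator and a ribosome binding site, so expression depends on a host supplying T7 RNA polymerase and is held off by LacI until induction. A single annotated T7 terminator lies downstream of the second cassette.

The first cassette, cloned between NcoI and NotI, holds a synthetic 1,020 bp open reading frame encoding human RAD51 (transcript variant 1), the eukaryotic RecA-family recombinase, recoded with E. coli-preferred codons. The second cassette, cloned between NdeI and BglII, carries the 1,986 bp E. coli groE operon, with GroES followed by GroEL, the latter translated from its own internal ribosome binding site. These chaperonins would be expected to aid folding of the overexpressed protein, although the record does not state this rationale. The vector's S-tag sequence is annotated downstream of the operon, beyond the end of the GroEL coding region, and no tag is recorded on RAD51.

According to the depositor, the plasmid was designed for high-level RAD51 production in E. coli while allowing incorporation of non-natural amino acids by amber suppression. It was used to introduce an artificial residue mimicking tyrosine phosphorylation in studies of RAD51 activity. The depositor expresses the protein in a RecA-deleted strain, which is described as required for purification.
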