LOCUS       pCH1/RAD51Opt 6645 bp DNA circular 19-MAR-1980
DEFINITION  pCOLADuet-1/GroE/RAD51-Opt.
SOURCE
  ORGANISM
COMMENT     This file is created by Vector NTI http://www.invitrogen.com/
COMMENT     ORIGDB|GenBank
COMMENT     LSOWNER|
COMMENT     VNTNAME|pCH1-RAD51Opt|
COMMENT     VNTAUTHORNAME|Shyamal Subramanyam|
COMMENT     VNTREPLTYPE|Plasmid
COMMENT     Vector_NTI_Display_Data_(Do_Not_Edit!)
COMMENT     (SXF
COMMENT     (CGexDoc "pCH1-RAD51Opt" 0 6645
COMMENT     (CDBMol 0 0 1 1 1 0 0 0 0 "" "" 0 0 0 0 (CObList) (CObList)
            (CObList)
COMMENT     (CObList) -1 "")
COMMENT     (CDocSetData 1 1 0 0 0 0 "MAIN" 1 1 1 1 0 0 1 1 0 1 10 10 4294967295
            50 0
COMMENT     1 0 (CHomObj 0 0 0 3 75) (CWordArray) (CWordArray)
COMMENT     (CStringList "BglII" "HindIII" "NcoI" "NdeI" "NotI" "SmaI" "XmaI")
COMMENT     (CStringList "atg" "gtg") (CStringList "taa" "tga" "tag") (CObList)
            1
COMMENT     "{(0,1),2}" 0 0 "" 0 4294967295 0 0 0 0 0 0 0 "MAIN" 0 0 30 0
COMMENT     (CProteinMotifSearchObject 70 20 1 1 1 1 0 0 1 0 0 0 0 0))
COMMENT     (CMolPar 0 0 0 0 4294967295 1 6645 0 0 0 0 0 0 0 0) (CStringList)
COMMENT     (CStringList) (CObList) (COAPar 25 250 50 0 6 4 3 7)
COMMENT     (COAPar 25 250 50 0 6 4 3 7) (COAPar 25 250 50 0 6 4 3 7)
COMMENT     (CObList #0=(CRSite (CStringList) "BglII" "agatct" 2 0 1 3227 0 0
            "")
COMMENT     #1=(CRSite (CStringList) "HindIII" "aagctt" 2 0 0 0 "")
COMMENT     #2=(CRSite (CStringList) "NcoI" "ccatgg" 2 0 1 70 0 0 "")
COMMENT     #3=(CRSite (CStringList) "NdeI" "catatg" 3 0 1 1241 0 0 "")
COMMENT     #4=(CRSite (CStringList) "NotI" "gcggccgc" 3 0 1 1093 0 0 "")
COMMENT     #5=(CRSite (CStringList) "SmaI" "cccggg" 4 0 1 4175 0 0 "")
COMMENT     #6=(CRSite (CStringList) "XmaI" "cccggg" 2 0 1 4173 0 0 ""))
COMMENT     (CObList
COMMENT     #7=(CFSignal (CObList) "ColA Ori" 33 0 0 4590 5225 0 (CStringList)
COMMENT     (CStringList) 1 1 1 1 "4590..5225")
COMMENT     #8=(CFSignal (CObList) "LacI" 4 0 1 5423 6505 0 (CStringList)
COMMENT     (CStringList) 1 1 1 1 "complement(5423..6505)")
COMMENT     #9=(CFSignal (CObList) "T7 Promoter" 30 0 0 1156 1172 0
            (CStringList)
COMMENT     (CStringList) 1 1 1 1 "1156..1172")
COMMENT     #10=(CFSignal (CObList) "T7 Promoter" 30 0 0 6629 6645 0
            (CStringList)
COMMENT     (CStringList) 1 1 1 1 "6629..6645")
COMMENT     #11=(CFSignal (CObList) "KanR" 4 0 1 3660 4480 0 (CStringList)
COMMENT     (CStringList) 1 1 1 1 "complement(3660..4480)")
COMMENT     #12=(CFSignal (CObList) "GroE Operon" 103 0 0 1241 3226 0
            (CStringList)
COMMENT     (CStringList) 1 1 1 1 "1241..3226")
COMMENT     #13=(CFSignal (CObList) "LacO" 31 0 0 5 25 0 (CStringList)
            (CStringList)
COMMENT     1 1 1 1 "5..25")
COMMENT     #14=(CFSignal (CObList) "LacO" 31 0 0 1177 1197 0 (CStringList)
COMMENT     (CStringList) 1 1 1 1 "1177..1197")
COMMENT     #15=(CFSignal (CObList) "RBS-2" 32 0 0 1228 1233 0 (CStringList)
COMMENT     (CStringList) 1 1 1 1 "1228..1233")
COMMENT     #16=(CFSignal (CObList) "RBS-1" 32 0 0 58 63 0 (CStringList)
COMMENT     (CStringList) 1 1 1 1 "58..63")
COMMENT     #17=(CFSignal (CObList) "RBS-3" 21 0 0 1564 1569 0 (CStringList)
COMMENT     (CStringList) 1 1 1 1 "1564..1569")
COMMENT     #18=(CFSignal (CObList) "GroES" 4 0 0 1242 1535 0 (CStringList)
COMMENT     (CStringList) 1 1 1 1 "1242..1535")
COMMENT     #19=(CFSignal (CObList) "GroEL" 4 0 0 1579 3225 0 (CStringList)
COMMENT     (CStringList) 1 1 1 1 "1579..3225")
COMMENT     #20=(CFSignal (CObList) "S.Tag" 31 0 0 3287 3331 0 (CStringList)
COMMENT     (CStringList) 1 1 1 1 "3287..3331")
COMMENT     #21=(CFSignal (CObList) "-10 Ap" 21 0 0 4522 4528 0 (CStringList)
COMMENT     (CStringList) 1 1 1 1 "4522..4528")
COMMENT     #22=(CFSignal (CObList) "-35 Ap" 21 0 0 4545 4550 0 (CStringList)
COMMENT     (CStringList) 1 1 1 1 "4545..4550")
COMMENT     #23=(CFSignal (CObList) "T7 Terminator Primer" 27 0 1 3369 3387 0
COMMENT     (CStringList) (CStringList) 1 1 1 1 "complement(3369..3387)")
COMMENT     #24=(CFSignal (CObList) "T7 Terminator" 43 0 0 3383 3430 0
            (CStringList)
COMMENT     (CStringList) 1 1 1 1 "3383..3430")
COMMENT     #25=(CFSignal (CObList) "GROE RP3" 28 0 1 1635 1658 0 (CStringList)
COMMENT     (CStringList) 1 1 1 1 "complement(1635..1658)")
COMMENT     #26=(CFSignal (CObList) "GROE RP2" 28 0 0 2180 2204 0 (CStringList)
COMMENT     (CStringList) 1 1 1 1 "2180..2204")
COMMENT     #27=(CFSignal (CObList) "GROE RP1" 28 0 0 2822 2843 0 (CStringList)
COMMENT     (CStringList) 1 1 1 1 "2822..2843")
COMMENT     #28=(CFSignal (CObList) "RAD51 Opt" 4 0 0 71 1090 0 (CStringList)
COMMENT     (CStringList) 1 1 1 1 "")
COMMENT     #29=(CFSignal (CObList) "RAD51o F1" 27 0 0 457 475 0 (CStringList)
COMMENT     (CStringList) 1 1 1 1 "")
COMMENT     #30=(CFSignal (CObList) "RAD51o R1" 27 0 0 600 621 0 (CStringList)
COMMENT     (CStringList) 1 1 1 1 "")
COMMENT     #31=(CFSignal (CObList) "COLAORF2 FP/RP" 27 0 0 1127 1151 0
COMMENT     (CStringList) (CStringList) 1 1 1 1 "")) (CObList) (CObList)
COMMENT     (CObList) (CObList) (CObList) (CObList)
COMMENT     (CTextView 0
COMMENT     #32=(CGroupPar (CParagraph 0 (0 0) 1 2 0 0 180)
COMMENT     (CObjectList
COMMENT     #33=(CRefLinePar
COMMENT     (CLinePar (CParagraph 0 (0 0) 0 2 0 0 233) "pCH1-RAD51Opt" 2) 5
COMMENT     "" 0 4)
COMMENT     #34=(CFolderPar
COMMENT     (CGroupPar (CParagraph 1 (0 0) 1 1 0 0 178)
COMMENT     (CObjectList
COMMENT     #35=(CLinePar (CParagraph 0 (0 0) 1 2 1 0 180)
COMMENT     "DNA Plasmid 'pCH1-RAD51Opt'" 1)
COMMENT     #36=(CLinePar (CParagraph 0 (0 0) 1 2 1 0 180)
COMMENT     "pCOLADuet-1/GroE/RAD51-Opt." 1)
COMMENT     #37=(CLinePar (CParagraph 0 (0 0) 1 2 1 0 180)
COMMENT     "Local object" 1)
COMMENT     #38=(CLinePar (CParagraph 0 (0 0) 1 2 1 0 180)
COMMENT     "Creation Date: ? (no data)" 1)
COMMENT     #39=(CLinePar (CParagraph 0 (0 0) 1 2 1 0 180)
COMMENT     "Last Modification Date: ? (no data)" 1)
COMMENT     #40=(CLinePar (CParagraph 0 (0 0) 1 2 1 0 180)
COMMENT     "length: 6645 bp" 1)
COMMENT     #41=(CLinePar (CParagraph 0 (0 0) 1 2 1 0 180)
COMMENT     "storage type: Basic" 1)
COMMENT     #42=(CLinePar (CParagraph 0 (0 0) 1 2 1 0 180)
COMMENT     "form: Circular" 1))) "General Description")
COMMENT     #43=(CFolderPar
COMMENT     (CGroupPar (CParagraph 2 (0 0) 1 1 0 0 178)
COMMENT     (CObjectList
COMMENT     #44=(CLinePar (CParagraph 0 (0 0) 1 2 1 0 180)
COMMENT     "Original Source Database: GenBank" 1)
COMMENT     #45=(CLinePar (CParagraph 0 (0 0) 1 2 1 0 180)
COMMENT     "Modification Date in the Original DB: 19-MAR-1980" 1)))
COMMENT     "Standard Fields")
COMMENT     #46=(CRefLinePar
COMMENT     (CLinePar (CParagraph 0 (0 0) 0 2 0 0 233) "Comments" 2) 1 ""
COMMENT     0 0)
COMMENT     #47=(CFolderPar
COMMENT     (CGroupPar (CParagraph 8 (0 0) 1 2 0 0 178) (CObjectList))
COMMENT     "Annotations")
COMMENT     #48=(CFolderPar
COMMENT     (CGroupPar (CParagraph 12 (6 0) 1 1 0 0 178)
COMMENT     (CObjectList
COMMENT     #49=(CFolderPar
COMMENT     (CGroupPar (CParagraph 4 (7 4 0) 1 1 1 0 178)
COMMENT     (CObjectList
COMMENT     #50=(CFolderPar
COMMENT     (CGroupPar
COMMENT     (CParagraph 71 (3 #28# 0) 1 2 2 0 327)
COMMENT     (CObjectList
COMMENT     #51=(CLinePar
COMMENT     (CParagraph 0 (0 0) 1 2 3 0 180)
COMMENT     "Start: 71 End: 1090" 1)))
COMMENT     "RAD51 Opt")
COMMENT     #52=(CFolderPar
COMMENT     (CGroupPar
COMMENT     (CParagraph 1242 (3 #18# 0) 1 2 2 0 327)
COMMENT     (CObjectList
COMMENT     #53=(CLinePar
COMMENT     (CParagraph 0 (0 0) 1 2 3 0 180)
COMMENT     "Start: 1242 End: 1535" 1)
COMMENT     #54=(CLinePar
COMMENT     (CParagraph 0 (0 0) 1 2 3 0 180)
COMMENT     "Original Location Description:" 1)
COMMENT     #55=(CLinePar
COMMENT     (CParagraph 0 (0 0) 1 2 3 0 180)
COMMENT     " 1242..1535" 1))) "GroES")
COMMENT     #56=(CFolderPar
COMMENT     (CGroupPar
COMMENT     (CParagraph 1579 (3 #19# 0) 1 2 2 0 327)
COMMENT     (CObjectList
COMMENT     #57=(CLinePar
COMMENT     (CParagraph 0 (0 0) 1 2 3 0 180)
COMMENT     "Start: 1579 End: 3225" 1)
COMMENT     #58=(CLinePar
COMMENT     (CParagraph 0 (0 0) 1 2 3 0 180)
COMMENT     "Original Location Description:" 1)
COMMENT     #59=(CLinePar
COMMENT     (CParagraph 0 (0 0) 1 2 3 0 180)
COMMENT     " 1579..3225" 1))) "GroEL")
COMMENT     #60=(CFolderPar
COMMENT     (CGroupPar
COMMENT     (CParagraph 3660 (3 #11# 0) 1 2 2 0 327)
COMMENT     (CObjectList
COMMENT     #61=(CLinePar
COMMENT     (CParagraph 0 (0 0) 1 2 3 0 180)
COMMENT     "Start: 3660 End: 4480 (Complementary)"
COMMENT     1)
COMMENT     #62=(CLinePar
COMMENT     (CParagraph 0 (0 0) 1 2 3 0 180)
COMMENT     "Original Location Description:" 1)
COMMENT     #63=(CLinePar
COMMENT     (CParagraph 0 (0 0) 1 2 3 0 180)
COMMENT     " complement(3660..4480)" 1))) "KanR")
COMMENT     #64=(CFolderPar
COMMENT     (CGroupPar
COMMENT     (CParagraph 5423 (3 #8# 0) 1 2 2 0 327)
COMMENT     (CObjectList
COMMENT     #65=(CLinePar
COMMENT     (CParagraph 0 (0 0) 1 2 3 0 180)
COMMENT     "Start: 5423 End: 6505 (Complementary)"
COMMENT     1)
COMMENT     #66=(CLinePar
COMMENT     (CParagraph 0 (0 0) 1 2 3 0 180)
COMMENT     "Original Location Description:" 1)
COMMENT     #67=(CLinePar
COMMENT     (CParagraph 0 (0 0) 1 2 3 0 180)
COMMENT     " complement(5423..6505)" 1))) "LacI")))
COMMENT     "CDS (5 total)")
COMMENT     #68=(CFolderPar
COMMENT     (CGroupPar (CParagraph 21 (7 21 0) 1 1 1 0 178)
COMMENT     (CObjectList
COMMENT     #69=(CFolderPar
COMMENT     (CGroupPar
COMMENT     (CParagraph 1564 (3 #17# 0) 1 2 2 0 194)
COMMENT     (CObjectList
COMMENT     #70=(CLinePar
COMMENT     (CParagraph 0 (0 0) 1 2 3 0 180)
COMMENT     "Start: 1564 End: 1569" 1)
COMMENT     #71=(CLinePar
COMMENT     (CParagraph 0 (0 0) 1 2 3 0 180)
COMMENT     "Original Location Description:" 1)
COMMENT     #72=(CLinePar
COMMENT     (CParagraph 0 (0 0) 1 2 3 0 180)
COMMENT     " 1564..1569" 1))) "RBS-3")
COMMENT     #73=(CFolderPar
COMMENT     (CGroupPar
COMMENT     (CParagraph 4522 (3 #21# 0) 1 2 2 0 194)
COMMENT     (CObjectList
COMMENT     #74=(CLinePar
COMMENT     (CParagraph 0 (0 0) 1 2 3 0 180)
COMMENT     "Start: 4522 End: 4528" 1)
COMMENT     #75=(CLinePar
COMMENT     (CParagraph 0 (0 0) 1 2 3 0 180)
COMMENT     "Original Location Description:" 1)
COMMENT     #76=(CLinePar
COMMENT     (CParagraph 0 (0 0) 1 2 3 0 180)
COMMENT     " 4522..4528" 1))) "-10 Ap")
COMMENT     #77=(CFolderPar
COMMENT     (CGroupPar
COMMENT     (CParagraph 4545 (3 #22# 0) 1 2 2 0 194)
COMMENT     (CObjectList
COMMENT     #78=(CLinePar
COMMENT     (CParagraph 0 (0 0) 1 2 3 0 180)
COMMENT     "Start: 4545 End: 4550" 1)
COMMENT     #79=(CLinePar
COMMENT     (CParagraph 0 (0 0) 1 2 3 0 180)
COMMENT     "Original Location Description:" 1)
COMMENT     #80=(CLinePar
COMMENT     (CParagraph 0 (0 0) 1 2 3 0 180)
COMMENT     " 4545..4550" 1))) "-35 Ap")))
COMMENT     "Misc. Feature (3 total)")
COMMENT     #81=(CFolderPar
COMMENT     (CGroupPar (CParagraph 27 (7 27 0) 1 1 1 0 178)
COMMENT     (CObjectList
COMMENT     #82=(CFolderPar
COMMENT     (CGroupPar
COMMENT     (CParagraph 457 (3 #29# 0) 1 2 2 0 194)
COMMENT     (CObjectList
COMMENT     #83=(CLinePar
COMMENT     (CParagraph 0 (0 0) 1 2 3 0 180)
COMMENT     "Start: 457 End: 475 " 1)
COMMENT     #84=(CLinePar
COMMENT     (CParagraph 0 (0 0) 1 2 3 0 180)
COMMENT     "Internal Forward Sequencing Primer" 1)))
COMMENT     "RAD51o F1")
COMMENT     #85=(CFolderPar
COMMENT     (CGroupPar
COMMENT     (CParagraph 600 (3 #30# 0) 1 2 2 0 194)
COMMENT     (CObjectList
COMMENT     #86=(CLinePar
COMMENT     (CParagraph 0 (0 0) 1 2 3 0 180)
COMMENT     "Start: 600 End: 621 " 1)
COMMENT     #87=(CLinePar
COMMENT     (CParagraph 0 (0 0) 1 2 3 0 180)
COMMENT     "Internal Reverse Sequencing Primer" 1)))
COMMENT     "RAD51o R1")
COMMENT     #88=(CFolderPar
COMMENT     (CGroupPar
COMMENT     (CParagraph 1127 (3 #31# 0) 1 2 2 0 194)
COMMENT     (CObjectList
COMMENT     #89=(CLinePar
COMMENT     (CParagraph 0 (0 0) 1 2 3 0 180)
COMMENT     "Start: 1127 End: 1151" 1)
COMMENT     #90=(CLinePar
COMMENT     (CParagraph 0 (0 0) 1 2 3 0 180)
COMMENT     "Forward and Reverse Vector Primers for Sequencing "
COMMENT     1))) "COLAORF2 FP/RP")
COMMENT     #91=(CFolderPar
COMMENT     (CGroupPar
COMMENT     (CParagraph 3369 (3 #23# 0) 1 2 2 0 194)
COMMENT     (CObjectList
COMMENT     #92=(CLinePar
COMMENT     (CParagraph 0 (0 0) 1 2 3 0 180)
COMMENT     "Start: 3369 End: 3387 (Complementary)"
COMMENT     1)
COMMENT     #93=(CLinePar
COMMENT     (CParagraph 0 (0 0) 1 2 3 0 180)
COMMENT     "Original Location Description:" 1)
COMMENT     #94=(CLinePar
COMMENT     (CParagraph 0 (0 0) 1 2 3 0 180)
COMMENT     " complement(3369..3387)" 1)))
COMMENT     "T7 Terminator Primer"))) "Primer (4 total)")
COMMENT     #95=(CFolderPar
COMMENT     (CGroupPar (CParagraph 28 (7 28 0) 1 1 1 0 178)
COMMENT     (CObjectList
COMMENT     #96=(CFolderPar
COMMENT     (CGroupPar
COMMENT     (CParagraph 1635 (3 #25# 0) 1 2 2 0 194)
COMMENT     (CObjectList
COMMENT     #97=(CLinePar
COMMENT     (CParagraph 0 (0 0) 1 2 3 0 180)
COMMENT     "Start: 1635 End: 1658 (Complementary)"
COMMENT     1)
COMMENT     #98=(CLinePar
COMMENT     (CParagraph 0 (0 0) 1 2 3 0 180)
COMMENT     "Original Location Description:" 1)
COMMENT     #99=(CLinePar
COMMENT     (CParagraph 0 (0 0) 1 2 3 0 180)
COMMENT     " complement(1635..1658)" 1)))
COMMENT     "GROE RP3")
COMMENT     #100=(CFolderPar
COMMENT     (CGroupPar
COMMENT     (CParagraph 2180 (3 #26# 0) 1 2 2 0 194)
COMMENT     (CObjectList
COMMENT     #101=(CLinePar
COMMENT     (CParagraph 0 (0 0) 1 2 3 0 180)
COMMENT     "Start: 2180 End: 2204" 1)
COMMENT     #102=(CLinePar
COMMENT     (CParagraph 0 (0 0) 1 2 3 0 180)
COMMENT     "Original Location Description:" 1)
COMMENT     #103=(CLinePar
COMMENT     (CParagraph 0 (0 0) 1 2 3 0 180)
COMMENT     " 2180..2204" 1))) "GROE RP2")
COMMENT     #104=(CFolderPar
COMMENT     (CGroupPar
COMMENT     (CParagraph 2822 (3 #27# 0) 1 2 2 0 194)
COMMENT     (CObjectList
COMMENT     #105=(CLinePar
COMMENT     (CParagraph 0 (0 0) 1 2 3 0 180)
COMMENT     "Start: 2822 End: 2843" 1)
COMMENT     #106=(CLinePar
COMMENT     (CParagraph 0 (0 0) 1 2 3 0 180)
COMMENT     "Original Location Description:" 1)
COMMENT     #107=(CLinePar
COMMENT     (CParagraph 0 (0 0) 1 2 3 0 180)
COMMENT     " 2822..2843" 1))) "GROE RP1")))
COMMENT     "Primer Binding Site (3 total)")
COMMENT     #108=(CFolderPar
COMMENT     (CGroupPar (CParagraph 30 (7 30 0) 1 1 1 0 178)
COMMENT     (CObjectList
COMMENT     #109=(CFolderPar
COMMENT     (CGroupPar
COMMENT     (CParagraph 1156 (3 #9# 0) 1 2 2 0 194)
COMMENT     (CObjectList
COMMENT     #110=(CLinePar
COMMENT     (CParagraph 0 (0 0) 1 2 3 0 180)
COMMENT     "Start: 1156 End: 1172" 1)
COMMENT     #111=(CLinePar
COMMENT     (CParagraph 0 (0 0) 1 2 3 0 180)
COMMENT     "Original Location Description:" 1)
COMMENT     #112=(CLinePar
COMMENT     (CParagraph 0 (0 0) 1 2 3 0 180)
COMMENT     " 1156..1172" 1))) "T7 Promoter")
COMMENT     #113=(CFolderPar
COMMENT     (CGroupPar
COMMENT     (CParagraph 6629 (3 #10# 0) 1 2 2 0 194)
COMMENT     (CObjectList
COMMENT     #114=(CLinePar
COMMENT     (CParagraph 0 (0 0) 1 2 3 0 180)
COMMENT     "Start: 6629 End: 6645" 1)
COMMENT     #115=(CLinePar
COMMENT     (CParagraph 0 (0 0) 1 2 3 0 180)
COMMENT     "Original Location Description:" 1)
COMMENT     #116=(CLinePar
COMMENT     (CParagraph 0 (0 0) 1 2 3 0 180)
COMMENT     " 6629..6645" 1))) "T7 Promoter")))
COMMENT     "Promoter Prokaryotic (2 total)")
COMMENT     #117=(CFolderPar
COMMENT     (CGroupPar (CParagraph 31 (7 31 0) 1 1 1 0 178)
COMMENT     (CObjectList
COMMENT     #118=(CFolderPar
COMMENT     (CGroupPar
COMMENT     (CParagraph 5 (3 #13# 0) 1 2 2 0 194)
COMMENT     (CObjectList
COMMENT     #119=(CLinePar
COMMENT     (CParagraph 0 (0 0) 1 2 3 0 180)
COMMENT     "Start: 5 End: 25 " 1)
COMMENT     #120=(CLinePar
COMMENT     (CParagraph 0 (0 0) 1 2 3 0 180)
COMMENT     "Original Location Description:" 1)
COMMENT     #121=(CLinePar
COMMENT     (CParagraph 0 (0 0) 1 2 3 0 180)
COMMENT     " 5..25" 1))) "LacO")
COMMENT     #122=(CFolderPar
COMMENT     (CGroupPar
COMMENT     (CParagraph 1177 (3 #14# 0) 1 2 2 0 194)
COMMENT     (CObjectList
COMMENT     #123=(CLinePar
COMMENT     (CParagraph 0 (0 0) 1 2 3 0 180)
COMMENT     "Start: 1177 End: 1197" 1)
COMMENT     #124=(CLinePar
COMMENT     (CParagraph 0 (0 0) 1 2 3 0 180)
COMMENT     "Original Location Description:" 1)
COMMENT     #125=(CLinePar
COMMENT     (CParagraph 0 (0 0) 1 2 3 0 180)
COMMENT     " 1177..1197" 1))) "LacO")
COMMENT     #126=(CFolderPar
COMMENT     (CGroupPar
COMMENT     (CParagraph 3287 (3 #20# 0) 1 2 2 0 194)
COMMENT     (CObjectList
COMMENT     #127=(CLinePar
COMMENT     (CParagraph 0 (0 0) 1 2 3 0 180)
COMMENT     "Start: 3287 End: 3331" 1)
COMMENT     #128=(CLinePar
COMMENT     (CParagraph 0 (0 0) 1 2 3 0 180)
COMMENT     "Original Location Description:" 1)
COMMENT     #129=(CLinePar
COMMENT     (CParagraph 0 (0 0) 1 2 3 0 180)
COMMENT     " 3287..3331" 1))) "S.Tag")))
COMMENT     "Protein Binding Site (3 total)")
COMMENT     #130=(CFolderPar
COMMENT     (CGroupPar (CParagraph 32 (7 32 0) 1 1 1 0 178)
COMMENT     (CObjectList
COMMENT     #131=(CFolderPar
COMMENT     (CGroupPar
COMMENT     (CParagraph 58 (3 #16# 0) 1 2 2 0 194)
COMMENT     (CObjectList
COMMENT     #132=(CLinePar
COMMENT     (CParagraph 0 (0 0) 1 2 3 0 180)
COMMENT     "Start: 58 End: 63 " 1)
COMMENT     #133=(CLinePar
COMMENT     (CParagraph 0 (0 0) 1 2 3 0 180)
COMMENT     "Original Location Description:" 1)
COMMENT     #134=(CLinePar
COMMENT     (CParagraph 0 (0 0) 1 2 3 0 180)
COMMENT     " 58..63" 1))) "RBS-1")
COMMENT     #135=(CFolderPar
COMMENT     (CGroupPar
COMMENT     (CParagraph 1228 (3 #15# 0) 1 2 2 0 194)
COMMENT     (CObjectList
COMMENT     #136=(CLinePar
COMMENT     (CParagraph 0 (0 0) 1 2 3 0 180)
COMMENT     "Start: 1228 End: 1233" 1)
COMMENT     #137=(CLinePar
COMMENT     (CParagraph 0 (0 0) 1 2 3 0 180)
COMMENT     "Original Location Description:" 1)
COMMENT     #138=(CLinePar
COMMENT     (CParagraph 0 (0 0) 1 2 3 0 180)
COMMENT     " 1228..1233" 1))) "RBS-2")))
COMMENT     "RBS (2 total)")
COMMENT     #139=(CFolderPar
COMMENT     (CGroupPar (CParagraph 33 (7 33 0) 1 1 1 0 178)
COMMENT     (CObjectList
COMMENT     #140=(CFolderPar
COMMENT     (CGroupPar
COMMENT     (CParagraph 4590 (3 #7# 0) 1 2 2 0 194)
COMMENT     (CObjectList
COMMENT     #141=(CLinePar
COMMENT     (CParagraph 0 (0 0) 1 2 3 0 180)
COMMENT     "Start: 4590 End: 5225" 1)
COMMENT     #142=(CLinePar
COMMENT     (CParagraph 0 (0 0) 1 2 3 0 180)
COMMENT     "Original Location Description:" 1)
COMMENT     #143=(CLinePar
COMMENT     (CParagraph 0 (0 0) 1 2 3 0 180)
COMMENT     " 4590..5225" 1))) "ColA Ori")))
COMMENT     "Replication Origin (1 total)")
COMMENT     #144=(CFolderPar
COMMENT     (CGroupPar (CParagraph 43 (7 43 0) 1 1 1 0 178)
COMMENT     (CObjectList
COMMENT     #145=(CFolderPar
COMMENT     (CGroupPar
COMMENT     (CParagraph 3383 (3 #24# 0) 1 2 2 0 194)
COMMENT     (CObjectList
COMMENT     #146=(CLinePar
COMMENT     (CParagraph 0 (0 0) 1 2 3 0 180)
COMMENT     "Start: 3383 End: 3430" 1)
COMMENT     #147=(CLinePar
COMMENT     (CParagraph 0 (0 0) 1 2 3 0 180)
COMMENT     "Original Location Description:" 1)
COMMENT     #148=(CLinePar
COMMENT     (CParagraph 0 (0 0) 1 2 3 0 180)
COMMENT     " 3383..3430" 1))) "T7 Terminator")))
COMMENT     "Terminator (1 total)")
COMMENT     #149=(CFolderPar
COMMENT     (CGroupPar (CParagraph 103 (7 103 0) 1 1 1 0 178)
COMMENT     (CObjectList
COMMENT     #150=(CFolderPar
COMMENT     (CGroupPar
COMMENT     (CParagraph 1241 (3 #12# 0) 1 2 2 0 194)
COMMENT     (CObjectList
COMMENT     #151=(CLinePar
COMMENT     (CParagraph 0 (0 0) 1 2 3 0 180)
COMMENT     "Start: 1241 End: 3226" 1)
COMMENT     #152=(CLinePar
COMMENT     (CParagraph 0 (0 0) 1 2 3 0 180)
COMMENT     "Original Location Description:" 1)
COMMENT     #153=(CLinePar
COMMENT     (CParagraph 0 (0 0) 1 2 3 0 180)
COMMENT     " 1241..3226" 1))) "GroE Operon")))
COMMENT     "Operon (1 total)"))) "Feature Map")
COMMENT     #154=(CFolderPar
COMMENT     (CGroupPar (CParagraph 13 (0 0) 1 1 0 0 178)
COMMENT     (CObjectList
COMMENT     #155=(CRSFolderPar
COMMENT     (CFolderPar
COMMENT     (CGroupPar (CParagraph 97512880 (8 0) 1 1 1 0 178)
COMMENT     (CObjectList
COMMENT     #156=(CGroupPar
COMMENT     (CParagraph 0 (10 #0# 0) 1 2 2 0 180)
COMMENT     (CObjectList
COMMENT     #157=(CLinePar
COMMENT     (CParagraph 0 (1 #0# 1) 1 2 2 0 191)
COMMENT     " N1: 3227 " 1))))) "BglII: 1 site")
COMMENT     1 5 "AGATCT" "TCTAGA")
COMMENT     #158=(CRSFolderPar
COMMENT     (CFolderPar
COMMENT     (CGroupPar (CParagraph 97837600 (8 0) 1 1 1 0 178)
COMMENT     (CObjectList)) "HindIII: 0 sites") 1 5 "AAGCTT"
COMMENT     "TTCGAA")
COMMENT     #159=(CRSFolderPar
COMMENT     (CFolderPar
COMMENT     (CGroupPar (CParagraph 97837920 (8 0) 1 1 1 0 178)
COMMENT     (CObjectList
COMMENT     #160=(CGroupPar
COMMENT     (CParagraph 0 (10 #2# 0) 1 2 2 0 180)
COMMENT     (CObjectList
COMMENT     #161=(CLinePar
COMMENT     (CParagraph 0 (1 #2# 1) 1 2 2 0 191)
COMMENT     " N1: 70 " 1))))) "NcoI: 1 site") 1
COMMENT     5 "CCATGG" "GGTACC")
COMMENT     #162=(CRSFolderPar
COMMENT     (CFolderPar
COMMENT     (CGroupPar (CParagraph 97837984 (8 0) 1 1 1 0 178)
COMMENT     (CObjectList
COMMENT     #163=(CGroupPar
COMMENT     (CParagraph 0 (10 #3# 0) 1 2 2 0 180)
COMMENT     (CObjectList
COMMENT     #164=(CLinePar
COMMENT     (CParagraph 0 (1 #3# 1) 1 2 2 0 191)
COMMENT     " N1: 1241 " 1))))) "NdeI: 1 site")
COMMENT     2 4 "CATATG" "GTATAC")
COMMENT     #165=(CRSFolderPar
COMMENT     (CFolderPar
COMMENT     (CGroupPar (CParagraph 97838048 (8 0) 1 1 1 0 178)
COMMENT     (CObjectList
COMMENT     #166=(CGroupPar
COMMENT     (CParagraph 0 (10 #4# 0) 1 2 2 0 180)
COMMENT     (CObjectList
COMMENT     #167=(CLinePar
COMMENT     (CParagraph 0 (1 #4# 1) 1 2 2 0 191)
COMMENT     " N1: 1093 " 1))))) "NotI: 1 site")
COMMENT     2 6 "GCGGCCGC" "CGCCGGCG")
COMMENT     #168=(CRSFolderPar
COMMENT     (CFolderPar
COMMENT     (CGroupPar (CParagraph 97838080 (8 0) 1 1 1 0 178)
COMMENT     (CObjectList
COMMENT     #169=(CGroupPar
COMMENT     (CParagraph 0 (10 #5# 0) 1 2 2 0 180)
COMMENT     (CObjectList
COMMENT     #170=(CLinePar
COMMENT     (CParagraph 0 (1 #5# 1) 1 2 2 0 191)
COMMENT     " N1: 4175 " 1))))) "SmaI: 1 site")
COMMENT     3 3 "CCCGGG" "GGGCCC")
COMMENT     #171=(CRSFolderPar
COMMENT     (CFolderPar
COMMENT     (CGroupPar (CParagraph 97835904 (8 0) 1 1 1 0 178)
COMMENT     (CObjectList
COMMENT     #172=(CGroupPar
COMMENT     (CParagraph 0 (10 #6# 0) 1 2 2 0 180)
COMMENT     (CObjectList
COMMENT     #173=(CLinePar
COMMENT     (CParagraph 0 (1 #6# 1) 1 2 2 0 191)
COMMENT     " N1: 4173 " 1))))) "XmaI: 1 site")
COMMENT     1 5 "CCCGGG" "GGGCCC")))
COMMENT     "Restriction/Methylation Map"))))
COMMENT     (CGraphView
COMMENT     (CWStyleSheet
COMMENT     (CObjectList
COMMENT     #174=(CWidgetStyle "RSite Label" 1 (LOGPEN 0 0 13408563) 1 0 1
COMMENT     (LOGFONT 0 0 0 0 400 0 0 0 0 3 2 1 18 "Georgia") 0.555556 0 1 5
COMMENT     "@N (@S)" 0)
COMMENT     #175=(CWidgetStyle "Signal Label" 1 (LOGPEN 0 0 0) 1 0 1
COMMENT     (LOGFONT 0 0 0 0 700 0 0 0 0 3 2 1 34 "Arial") 0.666667 0 1 1
COMMENT     "@N" 0)
COMMENT     #176=(CWidgetStyle "Molecule Label 2" 0 0 1
COMMENT     (LOGFONT 0 0 0 0 400 0 0 0 0 3 2 1 18 "Georgia") 0.555556 0 1 16
COMMENT     "@L bp" 0)
COMMENT     #177=(CWidgetStyle "Molecule Label 1" 0 0 1
COMMENT     (LOGFONT 0 0 0 0 400 0 0 0 0 3 2 1 34 "Verdana") 0.833333 0 1 1
COMMENT     "@N" 0)
COMMENT     #178=(CWidgetStyle "Shape 3" 1 (LOGPEN 0 0 3355545) 1 1
COMMENT     (LOGBRUSH 0 6724095 0) 0 0 1 (LOGSHAPE 9 1 0.8 1.8 0))
COMMENT     #179=(CWidgetStyle "Shape 1" 1 (LOGPEN 0 0 6723840) 1 1
COMMENT     (LOGBRUSH 0 10079334 0) 0 0 1 (LOGSHAPE 9 1 0.8 1.8 0))
COMMENT     #180=(CWidgetStyle "Axis" 1 (LOGPEN 0 0 10079436) 2 1
COMMENT     (LOGBRUSH 0 13434879 0) 0 0 1 (LOGSHAPE 10 1 0 0 0))
COMMENT     #181=(CWidgetStyle "Line 2" 1 (LOGPEN 0 0 6723840) 8 0 0 0 1
COMMENT     (LOGSHAPE 1 1.9 0 0 0))
COMMENT     #182=(CWidgetStyle "RSite" 1 (LOGPEN 0 0 10053171) 8 0 0 0 1
COMMENT     (LOGSHAPE 1 1.9 0 0 0))
COMMENT     #183=(CWidgetStyle "Short Signal" 1 (LOGPEN 0 0 13395507) 10 0 0 0 1
COMMENT     (LOGSHAPE 1 1.9 0 0 0))
COMMENT     #184=(CWidgetStyle "Uniq RSite Label" 1 (LOGPEN 0 0 153) 1 0 1
COMMENT     (LOGFONT 0 0 0 0 400 0 0 0 0 3 2 1 18 "Georgia") 0.555556 128 1
COMMENT     5 "@N (@S)" 0)
COMMENT     #185=(CWidgetStyle "Vanilla" 1 (LOGPEN 0 0 0) 1 1
COMMENT     (LOGBRUSH 0 16777215 0) 1
COMMENT     (LOGFONT 0 0 0 0 400 0 0 0 0 7 48 2 18 "Times New Roman") 0.8 0
COMMENT     1 2 "?" 0)
COMMENT     #186=(CWidgetStyle "Mark 1" 0 0 1
COMMENT     (LOGFONT 0 0 0 0 400 0 0 0 2 7 48 2 2 "Windings") 0.7 0 1 2 "?"
COMMENT     0)
COMMENT     #187=(CWidgetStyle "Motif Label" 1 (LOGPEN 0 0 16744512) 1 0 1
COMMENT     (LOGFONT 0 0 0 0 400 0 0 0 0 3 2 1 34 "Arial") 0.611111 8388608
COMMENT     1 65535 "@N (@H)" 0)
COMMENT     #188=(CWidgetStyle "Fragment Label 2" 1 (LOGPEN 0 0 0) 1 0 1
COMMENT     (LOGFONT 0 0 0 0 400 0 0 0 0 3 2 1 49 "Courier New") 1.05 0 1 48
COMMENT     "@F bp (molecule @L bp)" 0)
COMMENT     #189=(CWidgetStyle "Fragment Label 1" 1 (LOGPEN 0 0 0) 1 0 1
COMMENT     (LOGFONT 0 0 0 0 400 0 0 0 0 3 2 1 34 "Arial") 0.91 0 1 1
COMMENT     "Fragment of @N" 0)
COMMENT     #190=(CWidgetStyle "Shape 4" 1 (LOGPEN 0 0 0) 1 1
COMMENT     (LOGBRUSH 2 8388608 5) 0 0 0)
COMMENT     #191=(CWidgetStyle "Shape 2" 1 (LOGPEN 0 0 0) 1 1 (LOGBRUSH 0 128 0)
            0
COMMENT     0 0)
COMMENT     #192=(CWidgetStyle "Shape 0" 1 (LOGPEN 0 0 0) 1 1 (LOGBRUSH 0 0 0) 0
            0
COMMENT     0)
COMMENT     #193=(CWidgetStyle "ORF" 1 (LOGPEN 0 0 16384) 8 0 0 0 1
COMMENT     (LOGSHAPE 7 0.2 3.41182 2.86186 0.609808))
COMMENT     #194=(CWidgetStyle "Line 4" 1 (LOGPEN 0 0 32768) 8 0 0 0 0)
COMMENT     #195=(CWidgetStyle "Line 3" 1 (LOGPEN 0 0 16711680) 8 0 0 0 0)
COMMENT     #196=(CWidgetStyle "Line 1" 1 (LOGPEN 0 0 16711680) 1 0 0 0 0)
COMMENT     #197=(CWidgetStyle "Short Promoter" 1 (LOGPEN 0 0 128) 6 0 0 0 0)
COMMENT     #198=(CWidgetStyle "Motif" 1 (LOGPEN 0 0 0) 1 0 0 0 0)
COMMENT     #199=(CWidgetStyle "Line 0" 1 (LOGPEN 0 0 0) 8 0 0 0 0)
COMMENT     #200=(CWidgetStyle "Void" 0 0 0 0 0)
COMMENT     #201=(CWidgetStyle "General Label" 1 (LOGPEN 0 0 0) 1 0 1
COMMENT     (LOGFONT 0 0 0 0 400 0 0 0 0 3 2 1 18 "Times New Roman") 0.91 0
COMMENT     1 3 "@T @N " 0)
COMMENT     #202=(CWidgetStyle "Position" 1 (LOGPEN 0 0 0) 1 0 0 0 0)
COMMENT     #203=(CWidgetStyle "Annotation" 0 0 1
COMMENT     (LOGFONT 0 0 0 0 400 0 0 0 0 3 2 1 18 "Times New Roman") 0.91 0
COMMENT     0 0)
COMMENT     #204=(CWidgetStyle "Position Label" 1 (LOGPEN 0 0 8388608) 1 0 1
COMMENT     (LOGFONT 0 0 0 0 400 0 1 0 0 3 2 1 34 "Arial") 0.63 8388608 1 1
COMMENT     "@N" 0)
COMMENT     #205=(CWidgetStyle "Range" 1 (LOGPEN 0 0 0) 1 1
COMMENT     (LOGBRUSH 0 16777215 0) 0 0 0)
COMMENT     #206=(CWidgetStyle "Range Label" 1 (LOGPEN 0 0 8388608) 1 0 1
COMMENT     (LOGFONT 0 0 0 0 400 0 1 0 0 3 2 1 34 "Arial") 0.63 8388608 1 1
COMMENT     "@N" 0)
COMMENT     #207=(CWidgetStyle "ORF Label" 1 (LOGPEN 0 0 49216) 1 0 1
COMMENT     (LOGFONT 0 0 0 0 400 0 0 0 0 3 2 1 18 "Times New Roman")
COMMENT     0.611111 0 1 65535 "@N" 0)
COMMENT     #208=(CWidgetStyle "CDS Label" 1 (LOGPEN 0 0 4227264) 1 0 1
COMMENT     (LOGFONT 0 0 0 0 400 0 0 0 0 3 2 1 34 "Arial") 0.555556 255 1 1
COMMENT     "@N" 0)
COMMENT     #209=(CWidgetStyle "Shape 5" 1 (LOGPEN 0 0 0) 3 1
COMMENT     (LOGBRUSH 0 16777113 0) 1
COMMENT     (LOGFONT 0 0 0 0 400 0 0 0 0 7 48 2 50 "Arial") 0.9 0 0 1
COMMENT     (LOGSHAPE 9 1 0.8 1.8 0))
COMMENT     #210=(CWidgetStyle "CDS" 1 (LOGPEN 0 0 0) 1 1 (LOGBRUSH 2 39423 3) 0
            0
COMMENT     1 (LOGSHAPE 9 1 0.8 1.8 0))
COMMENT     #211=(CWidgetStyle "Label 2" 1 (LOGPEN 0 0 4227264) 1 0 1
COMMENT     (LOGFONT 0 0 0 0 400 0 0 0 0 3 2 1 34 "Arial") 0.944444 8388608
COMMENT     1 1 "@N" 0)
COMMENT     #212=(CWidgetStyle "Label 3" 1 (LOGPEN 0 0 8421376) 1 0 1
COMMENT     (LOGFONT 0 0 0 0 700 255 0 0 0 3 2 1 34 "Arial") 0.833333 255 1
COMMENT     5 "@N (@S)" 0)
COMMENT     #213=(CWidgetStyle "Label 4" 1 (LOGPEN 0 0 8437824) 1 0 1
COMMENT     (LOGFONT 0 0 0 0 400 0 0 0 0 3 2 1 34 "Arial") 0.722222 0 1 5
COMMENT     "@N (@S)" 0)) 0.164644 1.74233 0.164644 2.53336
COMMENT     (70 (CShapeMapEntry 0 "Unique RSite" 1 "Uniq RSite Label") 67
COMMENT     (CShapeMapEntry 0 "ORF" 0 "ORF Label")) 50.8443 50.8443 39 39 0.1
COMMENT     -6645) 1 1 0 1 1
COMMENT     (mapper: 18.5435 -17.6147 50.8443 50.8443 0.01 10 -1 6645 6645 1 0
            0)
COMMENT     #214=(CGroupWidget (CWidget 0 (0 0) 1 2 0 0 Nil 0 100)
COMMENT     (CObjectList
COMMENT     #215=(CGroupWidget (CWidget 1 (0 0) 1 2 0 0 Nil -1362 100)
COMMENT     (CObjectList
COMMENT     #216=(CAxis
COMMENT     (CWideLine
COMMENT     (CWidget 0 (0 0) 1 2 0 0 #180# 98290484 0)
COMMENT     (LOGPEN 0 2 10079436) 2 (LOGBRUSH 0 13434879 0) 1
COMMENT     6.27513 6.27313 1 0.0214037) 0.0944046)
COMMENT     #217=(CLabel (CWidget 1001 (0 0) 1 2 0 0 #177# 0 100)
COMMENT     (LOGPEN 0 0 153) 1
COMMENT     (LOGFONT 73 27 0 0 400 0 0 0 0 3 2 1 34 "Verdana")
COMMENT     1.74233 0.833333 0 "pCH1-RAD51Opt" "@N" 1 0 0.871165 0
COMMENT     -10 6.78542 1.39642 Nil)
COMMENT     #218=(CLabel (CWidget 1002 (0 0) 1 2 0 0 #176# 1115 100)
COMMENT     (LOGPEN 0 0 153) 1
COMMENT     (LOGFONT 48 18 0 0 400 0 0 0 0 3 2 1 18 "Georgia")
COMMENT     1.74233 0.555556 0 "6645 bp" "@L bp" 16 0 -0.871165
COMMENT     0 -10.8 3.48122 0.963727 Nil)) (CObjectList))
COMMENT     #219=(CGroupWidget (CWidget 10 (6 0) 1 2 0 0 Nil -1273 100)
COMMENT     (CObjectList
COMMENT     #220=(CGroupWidget
COMMENT     (CWidget 4 (7 4 0) 1 2 0 0 Nil -1096 100)
COMMENT     (CObjectList
COMMENT     #221=(CWideArrow
COMMENT     (CWideLine
COMMENT     (CWidget 0 (3 #8# 0) 1 2 0 0 #178# 0 100)
COMMENT     (LOGPEN 0 0 3355545) 1
COMMENT     (LOGBRUSH 0 6724095 0) 1 0.132166 1.15457 1
COMMENT     0.082322) 0.8 1.8 1)
COMMENT     #222=(CLabel (CWidget 0 (0 0) 1 2 0 0 #175# 0 100)
COMMENT     (LOGPEN 0 0 0) 1
COMMENT     (LOGFONT 58 22 0 0 700 0 0 0 0 3 2 1 34
COMMENT     "Arial") 1.74233 0.666667 0 "LacI" "@N" 1
COMMENT     -9.95917 10.454 0 -10 1.94712 1.1014 #221#)
COMMENT     #223=(CWideArrow
COMMENT     (CWideLine
COMMENT     (CWidget 0 (3 #11# 0) 1 2 0 0 #178# 0 100)
COMMENT     (LOGPEN 0 0 3355545) 1
COMMENT     (LOGBRUSH 0 6724095 0) 1 2.04386 2.81892 1
COMMENT     0.082322) 0.8 1.8 1)
COMMENT     #224=(CLabel
COMMENT     (CWidget 0 (0 0) 1 2 0 0 #175# 98263944 100)
COMMENT     (LOGPEN 0 0 0) 1
COMMENT     (LOGFONT 58 22 0 0 700 0 0 0 0 3 2 1 34
COMMENT     "Arial") 1.74233 0.666667 0 "KanR" "@N" 1
COMMENT     -10.5113 -10.454 0 -10 2.43882 1.1014 #223#)
COMMENT     #225=(CWideArrow
COMMENT     (CWideLine
COMMENT     (CWidget 0 (3 #18# 0) 1 2 0 0 #178# 0 100)
COMMENT     (LOGPEN 0 0 3355545) 1
COMMENT     (LOGBRUSH 0 6724095 0) 1 4.82407 5.10162 1
COMMENT     0.082322) 0.8 1.8 0)
COMMENT     #226=(CLabel (CWidget 0 (0 0) 1 2 0 0 #175# 8 100)
COMMENT     (LOGPEN 0 0 0) 1
COMMENT     (LOGFONT 58 22 0 0 700 0 0 0 0 3 2 1 34
COMMENT     "Arial") 1.74233 0.666667 0 "GroES" "@N" 1
COMMENT     14.7225 -6.96932 0 -10 2.85184 1.1014 #225#)
COMMENT     #227=(CWideArrow
COMMENT     (CWideLine
COMMENT     (CWidget 0 (3 #19# 0) 1 2 0 0 #178# 0 100)
COMMENT     (LOGPEN 0 0 3355545) 1
COMMENT     (LOGBRUSH 0 6724095 0) 1 3.22864 4.78348 1
COMMENT     0.082322) 0.8 1.8 0)
COMMENT     #228=(CLabel
COMMENT     (CWidget 0 (0 0) 1 2 0 0 #175# 98263944 100)
COMMENT     (LOGPEN 0 0 0) 1
COMMENT     (LOGFONT 58 22 0 0 700 0 0 0 0 3 2 1 34
COMMENT     "Arial") 1.74233 0.666667 0 "GroEL" "@N" 1
COMMENT     12.5317 -15.681 0 -10 2.79284 1.1014 #227#)
COMMENT     #229=(CWideArrow
COMMENT     (CWideLine
COMMENT     (CWidget 0 (3 #28# 0) 1 2 0 0 #178# 0 100)
COMMENT     (LOGPEN 0 0 3355545) 1
COMMENT     (LOGBRUSH 0 6724095 0) 1 5.24418 6.2071 1
COMMENT     0.082322) 0.8 1.8 0)
COMMENT     #230=(CLabel
COMMENT     (CWidget 0 (0 0) 1 2 0 0 #175# 98263944 100)
COMMENT     (LOGPEN 0 0 0) 1
COMMENT     (LOGFONT 58 22 0 0 700 0 0 0 0 3 2 1 34
COMMENT     "Arial") 1.74233 0.666667 0 "RAD51 Opt" "@N"
COMMENT     1 14.1555 6.96932 0 -10 4.72029 1.1014 #229#))
COMMENT     (CObjectList))
COMMENT     #231=(CGroupWidget
COMMENT     (CWidget 21 (7 21 0) 1 2 0 0 Nil -1012 100)
COMMENT     (CObjectList
COMMENT     #232=(CScratch
COMMENT     (CWidget 0 (3 #17# 0) 1 2 0 0 #183# 98213732
COMMENT     100) (LOGPEN 0 10 13395507) 10 1 4.79764 1.9
COMMENT     0.082322 1)
COMMENT     #233=(CLabel (CWidget 0 (0 0) 1 2 0 0 #175# 0 100)
COMMENT     (LOGPEN 0 0 0) 1
COMMENT     (LOGFONT 58 22 0 0 700 0 0 0 0 3 2 1 34
COMMENT     "Arial") 1.74233 0.666667 0 "RBS-3" "@N" 1
COMMENT     15.161 -8.71165 0 -10 2.71417 1.1014 #232#)
COMMENT     #234=(CScratch
COMMENT     (CWidget 0 (3 #21# 0) 1 2 0 0 #183# 1804 100)
COMMENT     (LOGPEN 0 10 13395507) 10 1 2.00515 1.9
COMMENT     0.082322 1)
COMMENT     #235=(CLabel
COMMENT     (CWidget 0 (0 0) 1 2 0 0 #175# 98263944 100)
COMMENT     (LOGPEN 0 0 0) 1
COMMENT     (LOGFONT 58 22 0 0 700 0 0 0 0 3 2 1 34
COMMENT     "Arial") 1.74233 0.666667 0 "-10 Ap" "@N" 1
COMMENT     -13.9716 -5.22699 0 -10 2.79284 1.1014 #234#)
COMMENT     #236=(CScratch
COMMENT     (CWidget 0 (3 #22# 0) 1 2 0 0 #183#
COMMENT     2082539099 100) (LOGPEN 0 10 13395507) 10 1
COMMENT     1.98344 1.9 0.082322 1)
COMMENT     #237=(CLabel
COMMENT     (CWidget 0 (0 0) 1 2 0 0 #175# 98263944 100)
COMMENT     (LOGPEN 0 0 0) 1
COMMENT     (LOGFONT 58 22 0 0 700 0 0 0 0 3 2 1 34
COMMENT     "Arial") 1.74233 0.666667 0 "-35 Ap" "@N" 1
COMMENT     -14.4789 -3.48466 0 -10 2.79284 1.1014 #236#))
COMMENT     (CObjectList))
COMMENT     #238=(CGroupWidget
COMMENT     (CWidget 27 (7 27 0) 1 2 0 0 Nil -303 100)
COMMENT     (CObjectList
COMMENT     #239=(CScratch
COMMENT     (CWidget 0 (3 #23# 0) 1 2 0 0 #183# 0 100)
COMMENT     (LOGPEN 0 10 13395507) 10 1 3.09364 1.9
COMMENT     0.082322 1)
COMMENT     #240=(CLabel
COMMENT     (CWidget 0 (0 0) 1 2 0 0 #175# 98263944 100)
COMMENT     (LOGPEN 0 0 0) 1
COMMENT     (LOGFONT 58 22 0 0 700 0 0 0 0 3 2 1 34
COMMENT     "Arial") 1.74233 0.666667 0
COMMENT     "T7 Terminator Primer" "@N" 1 -6.13616
COMMENT     -15.681 0 -10 9.51926 1.1014 #239#)
COMMENT     #241=(CScratch
COMMENT     (CWidget 0 (3 #29# 0) 1 2 0 0 #183# 98215624
COMMENT     100) (LOGPEN 0 10 13395507) 10 1 5.8427 1.9
COMMENT     0.082322 1)
COMMENT     #242=(CLabel (CWidget 0 (0 0) 1 2 0 0 #175# 0 100)
COMMENT     (LOGPEN 0 0 0) 1
COMMENT     (LOGFONT 58 22 0 0 700 0 0 0 0 3 2 1 34
COMMENT     "Arial") 1.74233 0.666667 0 "RAD51o F1" "@N"
COMMENT     1 13.0551 8.71165 0 -10 4.79896 1.1014 #241#)
COMMENT     #243=(CScratch
COMMENT     (CWidget 0 (3 #30# 0) 1 2 0 0 #183#
COMMENT     2082539239 100) (LOGPEN 0 10 13395507) 10 1
COMMENT     5.7077 1.9 0.082322 1)
COMMENT     #244=(CLabel (CWidget 0 (0 0) 1 2 0 0 #175# 0 100)
COMMENT     (LOGPEN 0 0 0) 1
COMMENT     (LOGFONT 58 22 0 0 700 0 0 0 0 3 2 1 34
COMMENT     "Arial") 1.74233 0.666667 0 "RAD51o R1" "@N"
COMMENT     1 14.9908 5.22699 0 -10 4.85797 1.1014 #243#)
COMMENT     #245=(CScratch
COMMENT     (CWidget 0 (3 #31# 0) 1 2 0 0 #183# 521545402
COMMENT     100) (LOGPEN 0 10 13395507) 10 1 5.21019 1.9
COMMENT     0.082322 1)
COMMENT     #246=(CLabel (CWidget 0 (0 0) 1 2 0 0 #175# 0 100)
COMMENT     (LOGPEN 0 0 0) 1
COMMENT     (LOGFONT 58 22 0 0 700 0 0 0 0 3 2 1 34
COMMENT     "Arial") 1.74233 0.666667 0 "COLAORF2 FP/RP"
COMMENT     "@N" 1 17.1973 1.74233 0 -10 7.92616 1.1014
COMMENT     #245#)) (CObjectList))
COMMENT     #247=(CGroupWidget
COMMENT     (CWidget 28 (7 28 0) 1 2 0 0 Nil -1898 100)
COMMENT     (CObjectList
COMMENT     #248=(CScratch
COMMENT     (CWidget 0 (3 #25# 0) 1 2 0 0 #196# 0 100)
COMMENT     (LOGPEN 0 0 16711680) 1 1 4.73061 1.9
COMMENT     0.082322 1)
COMMENT     #249=(CLabel
COMMENT     (CWidget 0 (0 0) 1 2 0 0 #175# 98263944 100)
COMMENT     (LOGPEN 0 0 0) 1
COMMENT     (LOGFONT 58 22 0 0 700 0 0 0 0 3 2 1 34
COMMENT     "Arial") 1.74233 0.666667 0 "GROE RP3" "@N"
COMMENT     1 16.264 -10.454 0 -10 4.66129 1.1014 #248#)
COMMENT     #250=(CScratch
COMMENT     (CWidget 0 (3 #26# 0) 1 2 0 0 #196# 0 100)
COMMENT     (LOGPEN 0 0 16711680) 1 1 4.21611 1.9
COMMENT     0.082322 1)
COMMENT     #251=(CLabel
COMMENT     (CWidget 0 (0 0) 1 2 0 0 #175# 98263944 100)
COMMENT     (LOGPEN 0 0 0) 1
COMMENT     (LOGFONT 58 22 0 0 700 0 0 0 0 3 2 1 34
COMMENT     "Arial") 1.74233 0.666667 0 "GROE RP2" "@N"
COMMENT     1 14.7712 -12.1963 0 -10 4.66129 1.1014 #250#)
COMMENT     #252=(CScratch
COMMENT     (CWidget 0 (3 #27# 0) 1 2 0 0 #196# 98214932
COMMENT     100) (LOGPEN 0 0 16711680) 1 1 3.61003 1.9
COMMENT     0.082322 1)
COMMENT     #253=(CLabel
COMMENT     (CWidget 0 (0 0) 1 2 0 0 #175# 98263944 100)
COMMENT     (LOGPEN 0 0 0) 1
COMMENT     (LOGFONT 58 22 0 0 700 0 0 0 0 3 2 1 34
COMMENT     "Arial") 1.74233 0.666667 0 "GROE RP1" "@N"
COMMENT     1 9.31652 -17.4233 0 -10 4.66129 1.1014 #252#))
COMMENT     (CObjectList))
COMMENT     #254=(CGroupWidget
COMMENT     (CWidget 30 (7 30 0) 1 2 0 0 Nil -388 100)
COMMENT     (CObjectList
COMMENT     #255=(CPromoterArrow
COMMENT     (CLine
COMMENT     (CWidget 0 (3 #9# 0) 1 2 0 0 #197# 497 100)
COMMENT     (LOGPEN 0 6 128) 6 1.16464 5.09555 5.18281)
COMMENT     0.4 0.082322 1.08464 1.8 1.8 0)
COMMENT     #256=(CLabel (CWidget 0 (0 0) 1 2 0 0 #175# 0 100)
COMMENT     (LOGPEN 0 0 0) 1
COMMENT     (LOGFONT 58 22 0 0 700 0 0 0 0 3 2 1 34
COMMENT     "Arial") 1.74233 0.666667 0 "T7 Promoter"
COMMENT     "@N" 1 16.0561 -1.74233 0 -10 5.48734 1.1014
COMMENT     #255#)
COMMENT     #257=(CPromoterArrow
COMMENT     (CLine
COMMENT     (CWidget 0 (3 #10# 0) 1 2 0 0 #197# 0 100)
COMMENT     (LOGPEN 0 6 128) 6 1.16464 6.21197 0.0160488)
COMMENT     0.4 0.082322 1.08464 1.8 1.8 0)
COMMENT     #258=(CLabel
COMMENT     (CWidget 0 (0 0) 1 2 0 0 #175# 412 100)
COMMENT     (LOGPEN 0 0 0) 1
COMMENT     (LOGFONT 58 22 0 0 700 0 0 0 0 3 2 1 34
COMMENT     "Arial") 1.74233 0.666667 0 "T7 Promoter"
COMMENT     "@N" 1 3.8526 13.9386 0 -10 5.48734 1.1014
COMMENT     #257#)) (CObjectList))
COMMENT     #259=(CGroupWidget
COMMENT     (CWidget 31 (7 31 0) 1 2 0 0 Nil -1543 100)
COMMENT     (CObjectList
COMMENT     #260=(CScratch
COMMENT     (CWidget 0 (3 #13# 0) 1 2 0 0 #181# 0 100)
COMMENT     (LOGPEN 0 8 6723840) 8 1 6.26941 1.9 0.082322
COMMENT     1)
COMMENT     #261=(CLabel
COMMENT     (CWidget 0 (0 0) 1 2 0 0 #175# 12713984 100)
COMMENT     (LOGPEN 0 0 0) 1
COMMENT     (LOGFONT 58 22 0 0 700 0 0 0 0 3 2 1 34
COMMENT     "Arial") 1.74233 0.666667 0 "LacO" "@N" 1
COMMENT     2.23535 15.681 0 -10 2.36015 1.1014 #260#)
COMMENT     #262=(CScratch
COMMENT     (CWidget 0 (3 #14# 0) 1 2 0 0 #181# 61935168
COMMENT     100) (LOGPEN 0 8 6723840) 8 1 5.16299 1.9
COMMENT     0.082322 1)
COMMENT     #263=(CLabel (CWidget 0 (0 0) 1 2 0 0 #175# 0 100)
COMMENT     (LOGPEN 0 0 0) 1
COMMENT     (LOGFONT 58 22 0 0 700 0 0 0 0 3 2 1 34
COMMENT     "Arial") 1.74233 0.666667 0 "LacO" "@N" 1
COMMENT     14.6162 0 0 -10 2.36015 1.1014 #262#)
COMMENT     #264=(CScratch
COMMENT     (CWidget 0 (3 #20# 0) 1 2 0 0 #181# 98214784
COMMENT     100) (LOGPEN 0 8 6723840) 8 1 3.17105 1.9
COMMENT     0.082322 1)
COMMENT     #265=(CLabel
COMMENT     (CWidget 0 (0 0) 1 2 0 0 #175# 98263944 100)
COMMENT     (LOGPEN 0 0 0) 1
COMMENT     (LOGFONT 58 22 0 0 700 0 0 0 0 3 2 1 34
COMMENT     "Arial") 1.74233 0.666667 0 "S.Tag" "@N" 1
COMMENT     2.74347 -20.908 0 -10 2.65516 1.1014 #264#))
COMMENT     (CObjectList))
COMMENT     #266=(CGroupWidget
COMMENT     (CWidget 32 (7 32 0) 1 2 0 0 Nil -1632 100)
COMMENT     (CObjectList
COMMENT     #267=(CScratch
COMMENT     (CWidget 0 (3 #15# 0) 1 2 0 0 #195# 98214572
COMMENT     100) (LOGPEN 0 8 16711680) 8 1 5.11484 1.9
COMMENT     0.082322 1)
COMMENT     #268=(CLabel (CWidget 0 (0 0) 1 2 0 0 #175# 0 100)
COMMENT     (LOGPEN 0 0 0) 1
COMMENT     (LOGFONT 58 22 0 0 700 0 0 0 0 3 2 1 34
COMMENT     "Arial") 1.74233 0.666667 0 "RBS-2" "@N" 1
COMMENT     14.418 -3.48466 0 -10 2.71417 1.1014 #267#)
COMMENT     #269=(CScratch
COMMENT     (CWidget 0 (3 #16# 0) 1 2 0 0 #195#
COMMENT     2082539129 100) (LOGPEN 0 8 16711680) 8 1
COMMENT     6.21937 1.9 0.082322 1)
COMMENT     #270=(CLabel (CWidget 0 (0 0) 1 2 0 0 #175# 0 100)
COMMENT     (LOGPEN 0 0 0) 1
COMMENT     (LOGFONT 58 22 0 0 700 0 0 0 0 3 2 1 34
COMMENT     "Arial") 1.74233 0.666667 0 "RBS-1" "@N" 1
COMMENT     7.70193 12.1963 0 -10 2.71417 1.1014 #269#))
COMMENT     (CObjectList))
COMMENT     #271=(CGroupWidget
COMMENT     (CWidget 33 (7 33 0) 1 2 0 0 Nil -742 100)
COMMENT     (CObjectList
COMMENT     #272=(CWideArrow
COMMENT     (CWideLine
COMMENT     (CWidget 0 (3 #7# 0) 1 2 0 0 #178# 0 100)
COMMENT     (LOGPEN 0 0 3355545) 1
COMMENT     (LOGBRUSH 0 6724095 0) 0.835356 1.34055
COMMENT     1.94096 1 0.082322) 0.8 1.8 0)
COMMENT     #273=(CLabel
COMMENT     (CWidget 0 (0 0) 1 2 0 0 #175# 1205 100)
COMMENT     (LOGPEN 0 0 0) 1
COMMENT     (LOGFONT 58 22 0 0 700 0 0 0 0 3 2 1 34
COMMENT     "Arial") 1.74233 0.666667 0 "ColA Ori" "@N"
COMMENT     1 -15.2827 -1.74233 0 -10 3.75657 1.1014
COMMENT     #272#)) (CObjectList))
COMMENT     #274=(CGroupWidget
COMMENT     (CWidget 43 (7 43 0) 1 2 0 0 Nil -1012 100)
COMMENT     (CObjectList
COMMENT     #275=(CScratch
COMMENT     (CWidget 0 (3 #24# 0) 1 2 0 0 #183# 268889096
COMMENT     100) (LOGPEN 0 10 13395507) 10 1 3.08042 1.9
COMMENT     0.082322 1)
COMMENT     #276=(CLabel (CWidget 0 (0 0) 1 2 0 0 #175# 0 100)
COMMENT     (LOGPEN 0 0 0) 1
COMMENT     (LOGFONT 58 22 0 0 700 0 0 0 0 3 2 1 34
COMMENT     "Arial") 1.74233 0.666667 0 "T7 Terminator"
COMMENT     "@N" 1 -4.67873 -13.9386 0 -10 6.25439 1.1014
COMMENT     #275#)) (CObjectList))
COMMENT     #277=(CGroupWidget
COMMENT     (CWidget 103 (7 103 0) 1 2 0 0 Nil -1805 100)
COMMENT     (CObjectList
COMMENT     #278=(CWideArrow
COMMENT     (CWideLine
COMMENT     (CWidget 0 (3 #12# 0) 1 2 0 0 #193# 0 100)
COMMENT     (LOGPEN 0 8 16384) 8 (LOGBRUSH 0 0 4)
COMMENT     0.835356 3.22769 5.10257 1 0.082322) 0.8 1.8
COMMENT     0)
COMMENT     #279=(CLabel
COMMENT     (CWidget 0 (0 0) 1 2 0 0 #175# 98263944 100)
COMMENT     (LOGPEN 0 0 0) 1
COMMENT     (LOGFONT 58 22 0 0 700 0 0 0 0 3 2 1 34
COMMENT     "Arial") 1.74233 0.666667 0 "GroE Operon"
COMMENT     "@N" 1 15.1304 -13.9386 0 -10 5.76269 1.1014
COMMENT     #278#)) (CObjectList))) (CObjectList))
COMMENT     #280=(CGroupWidget (CWidget 11 (8 0) 1 2 0 0 Nil -835 100)
COMMENT     (CObjectList
COMMENT     #281=(CGroupWidget
COMMENT     (CWidget 1 (10 #0# 0) 1 2 0 0 Nil -126 100)
COMMENT     (CObjectList
COMMENT     #282=(CScratch
COMMENT     (CWidget 1 (1 #0# 1) 1 2 0 0 #182# 98204028
COMMENT     100) (LOGPEN 0 8 10053171) 8 1 3.22769 1.9
COMMENT     0.082322 1)
COMMENT     #283=(CLabel (CWidget 0 (0 0) 1 2 0 0 #184# 0 100)
COMMENT     (LOGPEN 0 0 153) 1
COMMENT     (LOGFONT 48 18 0 0 400 0 0 0 0 3 2 1 18
COMMENT     "Georgia") 1.74233 0.555556 128
COMMENT     "{\\i Bgl}II (3227)" "@N (@S)" 5 4.67349
COMMENT     -19.1656 0 -10 5.01531 0.963727 #282#))
COMMENT     (CObjectList))
COMMENT     #284=(CGroupWidget
COMMENT     (CWidget 1 (10 #2# 0) 1 2 0 0 Nil -214 100)
COMMENT     (CObjectList
COMMENT     #285=(CScratch
COMMENT     (CWidget 1 (1 #2# 1) 1 2 0 0 #182# 98215412
COMMENT     100) (LOGPEN 0 8 10053171) 8 1 6.20805 1.9
COMMENT     0.082322 1)
COMMENT     #286=(CLabel (CWidget 0 (0 0) 1 2 0 0 #184# 0 100)
COMMENT     (LOGPEN 0 0 153) 1
COMMENT     (LOGFONT 48 18 0 0 400 0 0 0 0 3 2 1 18
COMMENT     "Georgia") 1.74233 0.555556 128
COMMENT     "{\\i Nco}I (70)" "@N (@S)" 5 10.9959 10.454
COMMENT     0 -10 3.97291 0.963727 #285#)) (CObjectList))
COMMENT     #287=(CGroupWidget
COMMENT     (CWidget 1 (10 #3# 0) 1 2 0 0 Nil -923 100)
COMMENT     (CObjectList
COMMENT     #288=(CScratch
COMMENT     (CWidget 1 (1 #3# 1) 1 2 0 0 #182# 98215264
COMMENT     100) (LOGPEN 0 8 10053171) 8 1 5.10257 1.9
COMMENT     0.082322 1)
COMMENT     #289=(CLabel
COMMENT     (CWidget 0 (0 0) 1 2 0 0 #184# 98263944 100)
COMMENT     (LOGPEN 0 0 153) 1
COMMENT     (LOGFONT 48 18 0 0 400 0 0 0 0 3 2 1 18
COMMENT     "Georgia") 1.74233 0.555556 128
COMMENT     "{\\i Nde}I (1241)" "@N (@S)" 5 14.9575
COMMENT     -5.22699 0 -10 4.95631 0.963727 #288#))
COMMENT     (CObjectList))
COMMENT     #290=(CGroupWidget
COMMENT     (CWidget 1 (10 #4# 0) 1 2 0 0 Nil -1720 100)
COMMENT     (CObjectList
COMMENT     #291=(CScratch
COMMENT     (CWidget 1 (1 #4# 1) 1 2 0 0 #182# 521551295
COMMENT     100) (LOGPEN 0 8 10053171) 8 1 5.24229 1.9
COMMENT     0.082322 1)
COMMENT     #292=(CLabel (CWidget 0 (0 0) 1 2 0 0 #184# 0 100)
COMMENT     (LOGPEN 0 0 153) 1
COMMENT     (LOGFONT 48 18 0 0 400 0 0 0 0 3 2 1 18
COMMENT     "Georgia") 1.74233 0.555556 128
COMMENT     "{\\i Not}I (1093)" "@N (@S)" 5 15.4198
COMMENT     3.48466 0 -10 4.87764 0.963727 #291#))
COMMENT     (CObjectList))
COMMENT     #293=(CGroupWidget
COMMENT     (CWidget 1 (10 #5# 0) 1 2 0 0 Nil -1455 100)
COMMENT     (CObjectList
COMMENT     #294=(CScratch
COMMENT     (CWidget 1 (1 #5# 1) 1 2 0 0 #182# 2082538799
COMMENT     100) (LOGPEN 0 8 10053171) 8 1 2.33274 1.9
COMMENT     0.082322 1)
COMMENT     #295=(CLabel (CWidget 0 (0 0) 1 2 0 0 #184# 0 100)
COMMENT     (LOGPEN 0 0 153) 1
COMMENT     (LOGFONT 48 18 0 0 400 0 0 0 0 3 2 1 18
COMMENT     "Georgia") 1.74233 0.555556 128
COMMENT     "{\\i Sma}I (4175)" "@N (@S)" 5 -14.26
COMMENT     -6.96932 0 -10 5.21199 0.963727 #294#))
COMMENT     (CObjectList))
COMMENT     #296=(CGroupWidget
COMMENT     (CWidget 1 (10 #6# 0) 1 2 0 0 Nil -1366 100)
COMMENT     (CObjectList
COMMENT     #297=(CScratch
COMMENT     (CWidget 1 (1 #6# 1) 1 2 0 0 #182# 0 100)
COMMENT     (LOGPEN 0 8 10053171) 8 1 2.33463 1.9
COMMENT     0.082322 1)
COMMENT     #298=(CLabel
COMMENT     (CWidget 0 (0 0) 1 2 0 0 #184# 97489608 100)
COMMENT     (LOGPEN 0 0 153) 1
COMMENT     (LOGFONT 48 18 0 0 400 0 0 0 0 3 2 1 18
COMMENT     "Georgia") 1.74233 0.555556 128
COMMENT     "{\\i Xma}I (4173)" "@N (@S)" 5 -13.1945
COMMENT     -8.71165 0 -10 5.29066 0.963727 #297#))
COMMENT     (CObjectList))) (CObjectList))
COMMENT     #299=(CGroupWidget (CWidget 14 (16 0) 1 2 0 0 Nil -657 100)
COMMENT     (CObjectList) (CObjectList))
COMMENT     #300=(CGroupWidget (CWidget 12 (0 0) 1 2 0 0 Nil -480 100)
COMMENT     (CObjectList) (CObjectList))) (CObjectList)))
COMMENT     (CSeqView 10 10 (CObjectList #301=(XLATFRAGMENT 70 339 0 1 71 1019))
COMMENT     (CObList #302=(AnlzFontMaskItem 56 61 1)
COMMENT     #303=(AnlzXLATItem 70 1089 2 70 1089)) 1 (CObList)) (CObList)
            60855568
COMMENT     (CStringList) 0 0 (CObList)))
FEATURES             Location/Qualifiers
     rep_origin      4590..5225
                     /vntifkey="33"
                     /label=ColA\Ori
                     /note="ColA Replication Origin"
     CDS             complement(5423..6505)
                     /vntifkey="4"
                     /label=LacI
                     /note="WildType LacI Gene"
     promoter        1156..1172
                     /vntifkey="30"
                     /label=T7\Promoter
                     /note="T7 Promoter"
     promoter        6629..6645
                     /vntifkey="30"
                     /label=T7\Promoter
                     /note="T7 Promoter"
     CDS             complement(3660..4480)
                     /vntifkey="4"
                     /label=KanR
                     /note="Neomycin Phosphotransferase II [NPT II/Neo]"
     operon          1241..3226
                     /vntifkey="103"
                     /label=GroE\Operon
                     /note="E.Coli GroE Operon [X07850.1]"
     protein_bind    5..25
                     /vntifkey="31"
                     /label=LacO
                     /note="LacO"
     protein_bind    1177..1197
                     /vntifkey="31"
                     /label=LacO
                     /note="LacO"
     RBS             1228..1233
                     /vntifkey="32"
                     /label=RBS-2
                     /note="Ribosome Binding Site"
     RBS             58..63
                     /vntifkey="32"
                     /label=RBS-1
                     /note="Ribosome Binding Site"
     misc_feature    1564..1569
                     /vntifkey="21"
                     /label=RBS-3
                     /note="RBS-3 similar to E. coli galT RBS"
     CDS             1242..1535
                     /vntifkey="4"
                     /label=GroES
                     /note="Cpn10 Chaperonin GroES, Small Subunit of GroESL
                     [Escherichia coli str. K-12 substr. MG1655] (NP_418566)"
     CDS             1579..3225
                     /vntifkey="4"
                     /label=GroEL
                     /note="Chaperonin GroEL [Escherichia coli DH1]
                     (ACX41451.1)"
     protein_bind    3287..3331
                     /vntifkey="31"
                     /label=S.Tag
                     /note="S.Tag"
     misc_feature    4522..4528
                     /vntifkey="21"
                     /label=-10\Ap
     misc_feature    4545..4550
                     /vntifkey="21"
                     /label=-35\Ap
     primer          complement(3369..3387)
                     /vntifkey="27"
                     /label=T7\Terminator\Primer
                     /note="T7 Terminator Primer"
     terminator      3383..3430
                     /vntifkey="43"
                     /label=T7\Terminator
                     /note="T7 Terminator"
     primer_bind     complement(1635..1658)
                     /vntifkey="28"
                     /label=GROE\RP3
                     /note="GroE RP3 Primer Binding Site"
     primer_bind     2180..2204
                     /vntifkey="28"
                     /label=GROE\RP2
                     /note="GroE RP2 Primer Binding Site"
     primer_bind     2822..2843
                     /vntifkey="28"
                     /label=GROE\RP1
                     /note="GroE RP1 Primer Binding Site"
     CDS             71..1090
                     /vntifkey="4"
                     /label=RAD51\Opt
                     /note="Human RAD51 Codon Optimized for E.coli Expression"
     primer          457..475
                     /vntifkey="27"
                     /label=RAD51o\F1
                     /note="Internal Forward Sequencing Primer"
     primer          600..621
                     /vntifkey="27"
                     /label=RAD51o\R1
                     /note="Internal Reverse Sequencing Primer"
     primer          1127..1151
                     /vntifkey="27"
                     /label=COLAORF2\FP/RP
                     /note="Forward and Reverse Vector Primers for Sequencing "
BASE COUNT  1732 a 1668 c 1715 g 1530 t
ORIGIN
        1 ggggaattgt gagcggataa caattcccct gtagaaataa ttttgtttaa ctttaataag
       61 gagatatacc nnnnnnnnnn nnnnnnnnnn nnnnnnnnnn nnnnnnnnnn nnnnnnnnnn
      121 nnnnnnnnnn nnnnnnnnnn nnnnnnnnnn nnnnnnnnnn nnnnnnnnnn nnnnnnnnnn
      181 nnnnnnnnnn nnnnnnnnnn nnnnnnnnnn nnnnnnnnnn nnnnnnnnnn nnnnnnnnnn
      241 nnnnnnnnnn nnnnnnnnnn nnnnnnnnnn nnnnnnnnnn nnnnnnnnnn nnnnnnnnnn
      301 nnnnnnnnnn nnnnnnnnnn nnnnnnnnnn nnnnnnnnnn nnnnnnnnnn nnnnnnnnnn
      361 nnnnnnnnnn nnnnnnnnnn nnnnnnnnnn nnnnnnnnnn nnnnnnnnnn nnnnnnnnnn
      421 nnnnnnnnnn nnnnnnnnnn nnnnnnnnnn nnnnnnnnnn nnnnnnnnnn nnnnnnnnnn
      481 nnnnnnnnnn nnnnnnnnnn nnnnnnnnnn nnnnnnnnnn nnnnnnnnnn nnnnnnnnnn
      541 nnnnnnnnnn nnnnnnnnnn nnnnnnnnnn nnnnnnnnnn nnnnnnnnnn nnnnnnnnnn
      601 nnnnnnnnnn nnnnnnnnnn nnnnnnnnnn nnnnnnnnnn nnnnnnnnnn nnnnnnnnnn
      661 nnnnnnnnnn nnnnnnnnnn nnnnnnnnnn nnnnnnnnnn nnnnnnnnnn nnnnnnnnnn
      721 nnnnnnnnnn nnnnnnnnnn nnnnnnnnnn nnnnnnnnnn nnnnnnnnnn nnnnnnnnnn
      781 nnnnnnnnnn nnnnnnnnnn nnnnnnnnnn nnnnnnnnnn nnnnnnnnnn nnnnnnnnnn
      841 nnnnnnnnnn nnnnnnnnnn nnnnnnnnnn nnnnnnnnnn nnnnnnnnnn nnnnnnnnnn
      901 nnnnnnnnnn nnnnnnnnnn nnnnnnnnnn nnnnnnnnnn nnnnnnnnnn nnnnnnnnnn
      961 nnnnnnnnnn nnnnnnnnnn nnnnnnnnnn nnnnnnnnnn nnnnnnnnnn nnnnnnnnnn
     1021 nnnnnnnnnn nnnnnnnnnn nnnnnnnnnn nnnnnnnnnn nnnnnnnnnn nnnnnnnnnn
     1081 nnnnnnntaa gcggccgcat aatgcttaag tcgaacagaa agtaatcgta ttgtacacgg
     1141 ccgcataatc gaaattaata cgactcacta taggggaatt gtgagcggat aacaattccc
     1201 catcttagta tattagttaa gtataagaag gagatataca tnnnnnnnnn nnnnnnnnnn
     1261 nnnnnnnnnn nnnnnnnnnn nnnnnnnnnn nnnnnnnnnn nnnnnnnnnn nnnnnnnnnn
     1321 nnnnnnnnnn nnnnnnnnnn nnnnnnnnnn nnnnnnnnnn nnnnnnnnnn nnnnnnnnnn
     1381 nnnnnnnnnn nnnnnnnnnn nnnnnnnnnn nnnnnnnnnn nnnnnnnnnn nnnnnnnnnn
     1441 nnnnnnnnnn nnnnnnnnnn nnnnnnnnnn nnnnnnnnnn nnnnnnnnnn nnnnnnnnnn
     1501 nnnnnnnnnn nnnnnnnnnn nnnnnnnnnn nntaatccgc gcacgacact gaacatacga
     1561 atttaaggaa taaagataat ggcagctaaa gacgtaaaat tcggtaacga cgctcgtgtg
     1621 aaaatgctgc gcggcgtaaa cgtactggca gatgcagtga aagttaccct cggtccaaaa
     1681 ggccgtaacg tagttctgga taaatctttc ggtgcaccga ccatcaccaa agatggtgtt
     1741 tccgttgctc gtgaaatcga actggaagac aagttcgaaa atatgggtgc gcagatggtg
     1801 aaagaagttg cctctaaagc aaacgacgct gcaggcgacg gtaccaccac tgcaaccgta
     1861 ctggctcagg ctatcatcac tgaaggtctg aaagctgttg ctgcgggcat gaacccgatg
     1921 gacctgaaac gtggtatcga caaagcggtt accgttgcag ttgaagaact gaaagcgctg
     1981 tccgtaccat gctctgactc taaagcgatt gctcaggttg gtaccatctc cgctaactcc
     2041 gacgaaaccg taggtaaact gatcgctgaa gcgatggaca aagtcggtaa agaaggcgtt
     2101 atcaccgttg aagacggtac cggtctgcag gacgaactgg acgtggttga aggtatgcag
     2161 ttcgaccgtg gctacctgtc tccttacttc atcaacaagc cggaaactgg cgcagtagaa
     2221 ctggaaagcc cgttcatcct gctggctgac aagaaaatct ccaacatccg cgaaatgctg
     2281 ccggttctgg aagctgttgc caaagcaggc aaaccgctgc tgatcatcgc tgaagatgta
     2341 gaaggcgaag cgctggcaac tctggttgtt aacaccatgc gtggcatcgt gaaagtcgct
     2401 gcggttaaag caccgggctt cggcgatcgt cgtaaagcta tgctgcagga tatcgcaacc
     2461 ctgactggcg gtaccgtgat ctctgaagag atcggtatgg agctggaaaa agcaaccctg
     2521 gaagacctgg gtcaggctaa acgtgttgtg atcaacaaag acaccaccac tatcatcgat
     2581 ggcgtgggtg aagaagctgc aatccagggc cgtgttgctc agatccgtca gcagattgaa
     2641 gaagcaactt ctgactacga ccgtgaaaaa ctgcaggaac gcgtagcgaa actggcaggc
     2701 ggcgttgcag ttatcaaagt gggtgctgct accgaagttg aaatgaaaga gaaaaaagca
     2761 cgcgttgaag atgccctgca cgcgacccgt gctgcggtag aagaaggcgt ggttgctggt
     2821 ggtggtgttg cgctgatccg cgtagcgtct aaactggctg acctgcgtgg tcagaacgaa
     2881 gaccagaacg tgggtatcaa agttgcactg cgtgcaatgg aagctccgct gcgtcagatc
     2941 gtattgaact gcggcgaaga accgtctgtt gttgctaaca ccgttaaagg cggcgacggc
     3001 aactacggtt acaacgcagc aaccgaagaa tacggcaaca tgatcgacat gggtatcctg
     3061 gatccaacca aagtaactcg ttctgctctg cagtacgcag cttctgtggc tggcctgatg
     3121 atcaccaccg aatgcatggt taccgacctg ccgaaaaacg atgcagctga cttaggcgct
     3181 gctggcggta tgggcggcat gggtggcatg ggcggcatga tgtaaagatc tcaattggat
     3241 atcggccggc cacgcgatcg ctgacgtcgg taccctcgag tctggtaaag aaaccgctgc
     3301 tgcgaaattt gaacgccagc acatggactc gtctactagc gcagcttaat taacctaggc
     3361 tgctgccacc gctgagcaat aactagcata accccttggg gcctctaaac gggtcttgag
     3421 gggttttttg ctgaaacctc aggcatttga gaagcacacg gtcacactgc ttccggtagt
     3481 caataaaccg gtaaaccagc aatagacata agcggctatt taacgaccct gccctgaacc
     3541 gacgacaagc tgacgaccgg gtctccgcaa gtggcacttt tcggggaaat gtgcgcggaa
     3601 cccctatttg tttatttttc taaatacatt caaatatgta tccgctcatg aattaattct
     3661 tagaaaaact catcgagcat caaatgaaac tgcaatttat tcatatcagg attatcaata
     3721 ccatattttt gaaaaagccg tttctgtaat gaaggagaaa actcaccgag gcagttccat
     3781 aggatggcaa gatcctggta tcggtctgcg attccgactc gtccaacatc aatacaacct
     3841 attaagccgc tttcccctcg tcaaaaataa ggttatcaag tgagaaatca ccatgagtga
     3901 cgactgaatc cggtgagaat ggcaaaagtt tatgcatttc tttccagact tgttcaacag
     3961 gccagccatt acgctcgtca tcaaaatcac tcgcatcaac caaaccgtta ttcattcgtg
     4021 attgcgcctg agcgagacga aatacgcggt cgctgttaaa aggacaatta caaacaggaa
     4081 tcgaatgcaa ccggcgcagg aacactgcca gcgcatcaac aatattttca cctgaatcag
     4141 gatattcttc taatacctgg aatgctgttt tcccggggat cgcagtggtg agtaaccatg
     4201 catcatcagg agtacggata aaatgcttga tggtcggaag aggcataaat tccgtcagcc
     4261 agtttagtct gaccatctca tctgtaacat cattggcaac gctacctttg ccatgtttca
     4321 gaaacaactc tggcgcatcg ggcttcccat acaatcgata gattgtcgca cctgattgcc
     4381 cgacattatc gcgagcccat ttatacccat ataaatcagc atccatgttg gaatttaatc
     4441 gcggcctaga gcaagacgtt tcccgttgaa tatggctcat actcttcctt tttcaatatt
     4501 attgaagcat ttatcagggt tattgtctca tgagcggata catatttgaa tgtatttaga
     4561 aaaataaaca aataggcatg ctagcgcaga aacgtcctag aagatgccag gaggatactt
     4621 agcagagaga caataaggcc ggagcgaagc cgtttttcca taggctccgc ccccctgacg
     4681 aacatcacga aatctgacgc tcaaatcagt ggtggcgaaa cccgacagga ctataaagat
     4741 accaggcgtt tccccctgat ggctccctct tgcgctctcc tgttcccgtc ctgcggcgtc
     4801 cgtgttgtgg tggaggcttt acccaaatca ccacgtcccg ttccgtgtag acagttcgct
     4861 ccaagctggg ctgtgtgcaa gaaccccccg ttcagcccga ctgctgcgcc ttatccggta
     4921 actatcatct tgagtccaac ccggaaagac acgacaaaac gccactggca gcagccattg
     4981 gtaactgaga attagtggat ttagatatcg agagtcttga agtggtggcc taacagaggc
     5041 tacactgaaa ggacagtatt tggtatctgc gctccactaa agccagttac caggttaagc
     5101 agttccccaa ctgacttaac cttcgatcaa accgcctccc caggcggttt tttcgtttac
     5161 agagcaggag attacgacga tcgtaaaagg atctcaagaa gatcctttac ggattcccga
     5221 caccatcact ctagatttca gtgcaattta tctcttcaaa tgtagcacct gaagtcagcc
     5281 ccatacgata taagttgtaa ttctcatgtt agtcatgccc cgcgcccacc ggaaggagct
     5341 gactgggttg aaggctctca agggcatcgg tcgagatccc ggtgcctaat gagtgagcta
     5401 acttacatta attgcgttgc gctcactgcc cgctttccag tcgggaaacc tgtcgtgcca
     5461 gctgcattaa tgaatcggcc aacgcgcggg gagaggcggt ttgcgtattg ggcgccaggg
     5521 tggtttttct tttcaccagt gagacgggca acagctgatt gcccttcacc gcctggccct
     5581 gagagagttg cagcaagcgg tccacgctgg tttgccccag caggcgaaaa tcctgtttga
     5641 tggtggttaa cggcgggata taacatgagc tgtcttcggt atcgtcgtat cccactaccg
     5701 agatgtccgc accaacgcgc agcccggact cggtaatggc gcgcattgcg cccagcgcca
     5761 tctgatcgtt ggcaaccagc atcgcagtgg gaacgatgcc ctcattcagc atttgcatgg
     5821 tttgttgaaa accggacatg gcactccagt cgccttcccg ttccgctatc ggctgaattt
     5881 gattgcgagt gagatattta tgccagccag ccagacgcag acgcgccgag acagaactta
     5941 atgggcccgc taacagcgcg atttgctggt gacccaatgc gaccagatgc tccacgccca
     6001 gtcgcgtacc gtcttcatgg gagaaaataa tactgttgat gggtgtctgg tcagagacat
     6061 caagaaataa cgccggaaca ttagtgcagg cagcttccac agcaatggca tcctggtcat
     6121 ccagcggata gttaatgatc agcccactga cgcgttgcgc gagaagattg tgcaccgccg
     6181 ctttacaggc ttcgacgccg cttcgttcta ccatcgacac caccacgctg gcacccagtt
     6241 gatcggcgcg agatttaatc gccgcgacaa tttgcgacgg cgcgtgcagg gccagactgg
     6301 aggtggcaac gccaatcagc aacgactgtt tgcccgccag ttgttgtgcc acgcggttgg
     6361 gaatgtaatt cagctccgcc atcgccgctt ccactttttc ccgcgttttc gcagaaacgt
     6421 ggctggcctg gttcaccacg cgggaaacgg tctgataaga gacaccggca tactctgcga
     6481 catcgtataa cgttactggt ttcacattca ccaccctgaa ttgactctct tccgggcgct
     6541 atcatgccat accgcgaaag gttttgcgcc attcgatggt gtccgggatc tcgacgctct
     6601 cccttatgcg actcctgcat taggaaatta atacgactca ctata
//
