Features (pLannotate 1.2.2; 20 found; start..end, strand, type, name):
   1010..1087    -  promoter       lacI promoter: lacI
   1095..1130    -  CDS            TcR (fragment): tetracycline efflux protein; tet; confers resistance to tetracycline
   1133..1151    +  promoter       T7 promoter: promoter for bacteriophage T7 RNA polymerase
   1152..1176    +  protein_bind   lac operator: The lac repressor binds to the lac operator to inhibit transcription in E. coli. This inhibition can be relieved by adding lactose or isopropyl-β-D-thiogalactopyranoside (IPTG). lac repressor encoded by lacI
   1191..1213    +  RBS            RBS: efficient ribosome binding site from bacteriophage T7 gene 10 (Olins and Rangwala, 1989)
   1220..2236    +  CDS            RAD51 (sequence withheld): RAD51_HUMAN - Also known as RAD51A, RECA. Experimental evidence at protein level: Swiss-Prot protein existence level 1. Plays an important role in homologous strand exchange, a key step in DNA repair through homologous recombination (HR) (PubMed:28575658). Binds to single and double-stranded DNA and exhibits DNA-dependent ATPase activity. Catalyzes the recognition of homology and strand exchange between homologous DNA partners to form a joint molecule between a processed DNA break and the repair template. Binds to single-stranded DNA in an ATP-dependent manner to form nucleoprotein filaments w
   2305..2323    +  promoter       T7 promoter: promoter for bacteriophage T7 RNA polymerase
   2324..2348    +  protein_bind   lac operator: The lac repressor binds to the lac operator to inhibit transcription in E. coli. This inhibition can be relieved by adding lactose or isopropyl-β-D-thiogalactopyranoside (IPTG). lac repressor encoded by lacI
   2391..2681    +  CDS            groS (sequence withheld): CH10_ECO24 - Also known as groES From Escherichia coli O139:H28 (strain E24377A / ETEC).
   2728..4338    +  CDS            groL1: CH601_ECOK1 - Also known as groEL1 From Escherichia coli O1:K1 / APEC.
   4436..4477    +  CDS            S-Tag (fragment): affinity and epitope tag derived from pancreatic ribonuclease A
   4507..4524    +  CDS            SET1 (fragment): solubility-enhancement tag derived from T7 phage gene 10B
   4532..4579    +  terminator     T7 terminator: transcription terminator for bacteriophage T7 RNA polymerase
   4743..4800    +  promoter       AmpR promoter (fragment): bla
   4809..5624    -  CDS            KanR: aminoglycoside phosphotransferase; aph(3')-Ia; confers resistance to kanamycin in bacteria or G418 (Geneticin®) in eukaryotes
   5625..5716    -  promoter       AmpR promoter: bla
   5734..6369    -  rep_origin     ColA ori: Plasmids containing the ColA origin of replication can be propagated in E. coli cells that contain additional plasmids with compatible origins.
   6454..6518    -  CDS            TcR (fragment): tetracycline efflux protein; tet; confers resistance to tetracycline
   6533..6554    -  protein_bind   CAP binding site: CAP binding activates transcription in the presence of cAMP. E. coli catabolite activator protein
   6567..1009    -  CDS            lacI (across the origin): lac repressor; lacI; The lac repressor binds to the lac operator to inhibit transcription in E. coli. This inhibition can be relieved by adding lactose or isopropyl-β-D-thiogalactopyranoside (IPTG).
>Addgene plasmid #102562 | pCH1/RAD51o | addgene full sequence | sequence record 203161 | Addgene NGS Result
CGGTTTGCGTATTGGGCGCCAGGGTGGTTTTTCTTTTCACCAGTGAGACGGGCAACAGCTGATTGCCCTT
CACCGCCTGGCCCTGAGAGAGTTGCAGCAAGCGGTCCACGCTGGTTTGCCCCAGCAGGCGAAAATCCTGT
TTGATGGTGGTTAACGGCGGGATATAACATGAGCTGTCTTCGGTATCGTCGTATCCCACTACCGAGATGT
CCGCACCAACGCGCAGCCCGGACTCGGTAATGGCGCGCATTGCGCCCAGCGCCATCTGATCGTTGGCAAC
CAGCATCGCAGTGGGAACGATGCCCTCATTCAGCATTTGCATGGTTTGTTGAAAACCGGACATGGCACTC
CAGTCGCCTTCCCGTTCCGCTATCGGCTGAATTTGATTGCGAGTGAGATATTTATGCCAGCCAGCCAGAC
GCAGACGCGCCGAGACAGAACTTAATGGGCCCGCTAACAGCGCGATTTGCTGGTGACCCAATGCGACCAG
ATGCTCCACGCCCAGTCGCGTACCGTCTTCATGGGAGAAAATAATACTGTTGATGGGTGTCTGGTCAGAG
ACATCAAGAAATAACGCCGGAACATTAGTGCAGGCAGCTTCCACAGCAATGGCATCCTGGTCATCCAGCG
GATAGTTAATGATCAGCCCACTGACGCGTTGCGCGAGAAGATTGTGCACCGCCGCTTTACAGGCTTCGAC
GCCGCTTCGTTCTACCATCGACACCACCACGCTGGCACCCAGTTGATCGGCGCGAGATTTAATCGCCGCG
ACAATTTGCGACGGCGCGTGCAGGGCCAGACTGGAGGTGGCAACGCCAATCAGCAACGACTGTTTGCCCG
CCAGTTGTTGTGCCACGCGGTTGGGAATGTAATTCAGCTCCGCCATCGCCGCTTCCACTTTTTCCCGCGT
TTTCGCAGAAACGTGGCTGGCCTGGTTCACCACGCGGGAAACGGTCTGATAAGAGACACCGGCATACTCT
GCGACATCGTATAACGTTACTGGTTTCACATTCACCACCCTGAATTGACTCTCTTCCGGGCGCTATCATG
CCATACCGCGAAAGGTTTTGCGCCATTCGATGGTGTCCGGGATCTCGACGCTCTCCCTTATGCGACTCCT
GCATTAGGAAATTAATACGACTCACTATAGGGGAATTGTGAGCGGATAACAATTCCCCTGTAGAAATAAT
TTTGTTTAACTTTAATAAGGAGATATACC
[1017 nt withheld, positions 1220-2236]
TAAGCGGCCGCATAATGCTTAAGTCGAACAGAAAGTAATCGTATTGTACACGGCCGCATAATCGAAATTA
ATACGACTCACTATAGGGGAATTGTGAGCGGATAACAATTCCCCATCTTAGTATATTAGTTAAGTATAAG
AAGGAGATATACAT
[291 nt withheld, positions 2391-2681]
TAATCCGCGCACGACACTGAACATACGAATTTAAGGAATAAAGATAATGGCAGCTAAAGACGTAAAATTC
GGTAACGACGCTCGTGTGAAAATGCTGCGCGGCGTAAACGTACTGGCAGATGCAGTGAAAGTTACCCTCG
GTCCAAAAGGCCGTAACGTAGTTCTGGATAAATCTTTCGGTGCACCGACCATCACCAAAGATGGTGTTTC
CGTTGCTCGTGAAATCGAACTGGAAGACAAGTTCGAAAATATGGGTGCGCAGATGGTGAAAGAAGTTGCC
TCTAAAGCAAACGACGCTGCAGGCGACGGTACCACCACTGCAACCGTACTGGCTCAGGCTATCATCACTG
AAGGTCTGAAAGCTGTTGCTGCGGGCATGAACCCGATGGACCTGAAACGTGGTATCGACAAAGCGGTTAC
CGTTGCAGTTGAAGAACTGAAAGCGCTGTCCGTACCATGCTCTGACTCTAAAGCGATTGCTCAGGTTGGT
ACCATCTCCGCTAACTCCGACGAAACCGTAGGTAAACTGATCGCTGAAGCGATGGACAAAGTCGGTAAAG
AAGGCGTTATCACCGTTGAAGACGGTACCGGTCTGCAGGACGAACTGGACGTGGTTGAAGGTATGCAGTT
CGACCGTGGCTACCTGTCTCCTTACTTCATCAACAAGCCGGAAACTGGCGCAGTAGAACTGGAAAGCCCG
TTCATCCTGCTGGCTGACAAGAAAATCTCCAACATCCGCGAAATGCTGCCGGTTCTGGAAGCTGTTGCCA
AAGCAGGCAAACCGCTGCTGATCATCGCTGAAGATGTAGAAGGCGAAGCGCTGGCAACTCTGGTTGTTAA
CACCATGCGTGGCATCGTGAAAGTCGCTGCGGTTAAAGCACCGGGCTTCGGCGATCGTCGTAAAGCTATG
CTGCAGGATATCGCAACCCTGACTGGCGGTACCGTGATCTCTGAAGAGATCGGTATGGAGCTGGAAAAAG
CAACCCTGGAAGACCTGGGTCAGGCTAAACGTGTTGTGATCAACAAAGACACCACCACTATCATCGATGG
CGTGGGTGAAGAAGCTGCAATCCAGGGCCGTGTTGCTCAGATCCGTCAGCAGATTGAAGAAGCAACTTCT
GACTACGACCGTGAAAAACTGCAGGAACGCGTAGCGAAACTGGCAGGCGGCGTTGCAGTTATCAAAGTGG
GTGCTGCTACCGAAGTTGAAATGAAAGAGAAAAAAGCACGCGTTGAAGATGCCCTGCACGCGACCCGTGC
TGCGGTAGAAGAAGGCGTGGTTGCTGGTGGTGGTGTTGCGCTGATCCGCGTAGCGTCTAAACTGGCTGAC
CTGCGTGGTCAGAACGAAGACCAGAACGTGGGTATCAAAGTTGCACTGCGTGCAATGGAAGCTCCGCTGC
GTCAGATCGTATTGAACTGCGGCGAAGAACCGTCTGTTGTTGCTAACACCGTTAAAGGCGGCGACGGCAA
CTACGGTTACAACGCAGCAACCGAAGAATACGGCAACATGATCGACATGGGTATCCTGGATCCAACCAAA
GTAACTCGTTCTGCTCTGCAGTACGCAGCTTCTGTGGCTGGCCTGATGATCACCACCGAATGCATGGTTA
CCGACCTGCCGAAAAACGATGCAGCTGACTTAGGCGCTGCTGGCGGTATGGGCGGCATGGGTGGCATGGG
CGGCATGATGTAAAGATCTCAATTGGATATCGGCCGGCCACGCGATCGCTGACGTCGGTACCCTCGAGTC
TGGTAAAGAAACCGCTGCTGCGAAATTTGAACGCCAGCACATGGACTCGTCTACTAGCGCAGCTTAATTA
ACCTAGGCTGCTGCCACCGCTGAGCAATAACTAGCATAACCCCTTGGGGCCTCTAAACGGGTCTTGAGGG
GTTTTTTGCTGAAACCTCAGGCATTTGAGAAGCACACGGTCACACTGCTTCCGGTAGTCAATAAACCGGT
AAACCAGCAATAGACATAAGCGGCTATTTAACGACCCTGCCCTGAACCGACGACAAGCTGACGACCGGGT
CTCCGCAAGTGGCACTTTTCGGGGAAATGTGCGCGGAACCCCTATTTGTTTATTTTTCTAAATACATTCA
AATATGTATCCGCTCATGAATTAATTCTTAGAAAAACTCATCGAGCATCAAATGAAACTGCAATTTATTC
ATATCAGGATTATCAATACCATATTTTTGAAAAAGCCGTTTCTGTAATGAAGGAGAAAACTCACCGAGGC
AGTTCCATAGGATGGCAAGATCCTGGTATCGGTCTGCGATTCCGACTCGTCCAACATCAATACAACCTAT
TAATTTCCCCTCGTCAAAAATAAGGTTATCAAGTGAGAAATCACCATGAGTGACGACTGAATCCGGTGAG
AATGGCAAAAGTTTATGCATTTCTTTCCAGACTTGTTCAACAGGCCAGCCATTACGCTCGTCATCAAAAT
CACTCGCATCAACCAAACCGTTATTCATTCGTGATTGCGCCTGAGCGAGACGAAATACGCGGTCGCTGTT
AAAAGGACAATTACAAACAGGAATCGAATGCAACCGGCGCAGGAACACTGCCAGCGCATCAACAATATTT
TCACCTGAATCAGGATATTCTTCTAATACCTGGAATGCTGTTTTCCCGGGGATCGCAGTGGTGAGTAACC
ATGCATCATCAGGAGTACGGATAAAATGCTTGATGGTCGGAAGAGGCATAAATTCCGTCAGCCAGTTTAG
TCTGACCATCTCATCTGTAACATCATTGGCAACGCTACCTTTGCCATGTTTCAGAAACAACTCTGGCGCA
TCGGGCTTCCCATACAATCGATAGATTGTCGCACCTGATTGCCCGACATTATCGCGAGCCCATTTATACC
CATATAAATCAGCATCCATGTTGGAATTTAATCGCGGCCTAGAGCAAGACGTTTCCCGTTGAATATGGCT
CATACTCTTCCTTTTTCAATATTATTGAAGCATTTATCAGGGTTATTGTCTCATGAGCGGATACATATTT
GAATGTATTTAGAAAAATAAACAAATAGGCATGCTAGCGCAGAAACGTCCTAGAAGATGCCAGGAGGATA
CTTAGCAGAGAGACAATAAGGCCGGAGCGAAGCCGTTTTTCCATAGGCTCCGCCCCCCTGACGAACATCA
CGAAATCTGACGCTCAAATCAGTGGTGGCGAAACCCGACAGGACTATAAAGATACCAGGCGTTTCCCCCT
GATGGCTCCCTCTTGCGCTCTCCTGTTCCCGTCCTGCGGCGTCCGTGTTGTGGTGGAGGCTTTACCCAAA
TCACCACGTCCCGTTCCGTGTAGACAGTTCGCTCCAAGCTGGGCTGTGTGCAAGAACCCCCCGTTCAGCC
CGACTGCTGCGCCTTATCCGGTAACTATCATCTTGAGTCCAACCCGGAAAGACACGACAAAACGCCACTG
GCAGCAGCCATTGGTAACTGAGAATTAGTGGATTTAGATATCGAGAGTCTTGAAGTGGTGGCCTAACAGA
GGCTACACTGAAAGGACAGTATTTGGTATCTGCGCTCCACTAAAGCCAGTTACCAGGTTAAGCAGTTCCC
CAACTGACTTAACCTTCGATCAAACCGCCTCCCCAGGCGGTTTTTTCGTTTACAGAGCAGGAGATTACGA
CGATCGTAAAAGGATCTCAAGAAGATCCTTTACGGATTCCCGACACCATCACTCTAGATTTCAGTGCAAT
TTATCTCTTCAAATGTAGCACCTGAAGTCAGCCCCATACGATATAAGTTGTAATTCTCATGTTAGTCATG
CCCCGCGCCCACCGGAAGGAGCTGACTGGGTTGAAGGCTCTCAAGGGCATCGGTCGAGATCCCGGTGCCT
AATGAGTGAGCTAACTTACATTAATTGCGTTGCGCTCACTGCCCGCTTTCCAGTCGGGAAACCTGTCGTG
CCAGCTGCATTAATGAATCGGCCAACGCGCGGGGAGAGG
