>Addgene plasmid #102562 | pCH1/RAD51o | depositor partial sequence | sequence record 193887 | E.coli Optimized Human RAD51 Sequence
[1017 nt withheld, positions 1-1017]
TAA
