>Addgene plasmid #102562 | pCH1/RAD51o | depositor partial sequence | sequence record 193888 | GroE Operon encoding the GroES and GroEL Chaperone Subunits
[291 nt withheld, positions 1-291]
TAATCCGCGCACGACACTGAACATACGAATTTAAGGAATAAAGATAATGGCAGCTAAAGACGTAAAATTC
GGTAACGACGCTCGTGTGAAAATGCTGCGCGGCGTAAACGTACTGGCAGATGCAGTGAAAGTTACCCTCG
GTCCAAAAGGCCGTAACGTAGTTCTGGATAAATCTTTCGGTGCACCGACCATCACCAAAGATGGTGTTTC
CGTTGCTCGTGAAATCGAACTGGAAGACAAGTTCGAAAATATGGGTGCGCAGATGGTGAAAGAAGTTGCC
TCTAAAGCAAACGACGCTGCAGGCGACGGTACCACCACTGCAACCGTACTGGCTCAGGCTATCATCACTG
AAGGTCTGAAAGCTGTTGCTGCGGGCATGAACCCGATGGACCTGAAACGTGGTATCGACAAAGCGGTTAC
CGTTGCAGTTGAAGAACTGAAAGCGCTGTCCGTACCATGCTCTGACTCTAAAGCGATTGCTCAGGTTGGT
ACCATCTCCGCTAACTCCGACGAAACCGTAGGTAAACTGATCGCTGAAGCGATGGACAAAGTCGGTAAAG
AAGGCGTTATCACCGTTGAAGACGGTACCGGTCTGCAGGACGAACTGGACGTGGTTGAAGGTATGCAGTT
CGACCGTGGCTACCTGTCTCCTTACTTCATCAACAAGCCGGAAACTGGCGCAGTAGAACTGGAAAGCCCG
TTCATCCTGCTGGCTGACAAGAAAATCTCCAACATCCGCGAAATGCTGCCGGTTCTGGAAGCTGTTGCCA
AAGCAGGCAAACCGCTGCTGATCATCGCTGAAGATGTAGAAGGCGAAGCGCTGGCAACTCTGGTTGTTAA
CACCATGCGTGGCATCGTGAAAGTCGCTGCGGTTAAAGCACCGGGCTTCGGCGATCGTCGTAAAGCTATG
CTGCAGGATATCGCAACCCTGACTGGCGGTACCGTGATCTCTGAAGAGATCGGTATGGAGCTGGAAAAAG
CAACCCTGGAAGACCTGGGTCAGGCTAAACGTGTTGTGATCAACAAAGACACCACCACTATCATCGATGG
CGTGGGTGAAGAAGCTGCAATCCAGGGCCGTGTTGCTCAGATCCGTCAGCAGATTGAAGAAGCAACTTCT
GACTACGACCGTGAAAAACTGCAGGAACGCGTAGCGAAACTGGCAGGCGGCGTTGCAGTTATCAAAGTGG
GTGCTGCTACCGAAGTTGAAATGAAAGAGAAAAAAGCACGCGTTGAAGATGCCCTGCACGCGACCCGTGC
TGCGGTAGAAGAAGGCGTGGTTGCTGGTGGTGGTGTTGCGCTGATCCGCGTAGCGTCTAAACTGGCTGAC
CTGCGTGGTCAGAACGAAGACCAGAACGTGGGTATCAAAGTTGCACTGCGTGCAATGGAAGCTCCGCTGC
GTCAGATCGTATTGAACTGCGGCGAAGAACCGTCTGTTGTTGCTAACACCGTTAAAGGCGGCGACGGCAA
CTACGGTTACAACGCAGCAACCGAAGAATACGGCAACATGATCGACATGGGTATCCTGGATCCAACCAAA
GTAACTCGTTCTGCTCTGCAGTACGCAGCTTCTGTGGCTGGCCTGATGATCACCACCGAATGCATGGTTA
CCGACCTGCCGAAAAACGATGCAGCTGACTTAGGCGCTGCTGGCGGTATGGGCGGCATGGGTGGCATGGG
CGGCATGATGTAA
